>Addgene plasmid #170353 | Epac-S-H171 | addgene full sequence | sequence record 345820 | Addgene NGS Result
TTAACATCATCAATAATATACCTTATTTTGGATTGAAGCCAATATGATAATGAGGGGGTGGAGTTTGTGA
CGTGGCGCGGGGCGTGGGAACGGGGCGGGTGACGTAGTAGTGTGGCGGAAGTGTGATGTTGCAAGTGTGG
CGGAACACATGTAAGCGACGGATGTGGCAAAAGTGACGTTTTTGGTGTGCGCCGGTGTACACAGGAAGTG
ACAATTTTCGCGCGGTTTTAGGCGGATGTTGTAGTAAATTTGGGCGTAACCGAGTAAGATTTGGCCATTT
TCGCGGGAAAACTGAATAAGAGGAAGTGAAATCTGAATAATTTTGTGTTACTCATAGCGCGTAATATTTG
TCTAGGGCCGCGGGGACTTTGACCGTTTACGTGGAGACTCGCCCAGGTGTTTTTCTCAGGTGTTTTCCGC
GTTCCGGGTCAAAGTTGGCGTTTTATTATTATAGTCAGTCGAAGCTTGGATCCGGTACCTCTAGAATTCT
CGAGCGGCCGCTAGCGACATCGGATCTCCCGATCCCCTATGGTGCACTCTCAGTACAATCTGCTCTGATG
CCGCATAGTTAAGCCAGTATCTGCTCCCTGCTTGTGTGTTGGAGGTCGCTGAGTAGTGCGCGAGCAAAAT
TTAAGCTACAACAAGGCAAGGCTTGACCGACAATTGCATGAAGAATCTGCTTAGGGTTAGGCGTTTTGCG
CTGCTTCGCGATGTACGGGCCAGATATACGCGTTGACATTGATTATTGACTAGTTATTAATAGTAATCAA
TTACGGGGTCATTAGTTCATAGCCCATATATGGAGTTCCGCGTTACATAACTTACGGTAAATGGCCCGCC
TGGCTGACCGCCCAACGACCCCCGCCCATTGACGTCAATAATGACGTATGTTCCCATAGTAACGCCAATA
GGGACTTTCCATTGACGTCAATGGGTGGAGTATTTACGGTAAACTGCCCACTTGGCAGTACATCAAGTGT
ATCATATGCCAAGTACGCCCCCTATTGACGTCAATGACGGTAAATGGCCCGCCTGGCATTATGCCCAGTA
CATGACCTTATGGGACTTTCCTACTTGGCAGTACATCTACGTATTAGTCATCGCTATTACCATGGTGATG
CGGTTTTGGCAGTACATCAATGGGCGTGGATAGCGGTTTGACTCACGGGGATTTCCAAGTCTCCACCCCA
TTGACGTCAATGGGAGTTTGTTTTGGCACCAAAATCAACGGGACTTTCCAAAATGTCGTAACAACTCCGC
CCCATTGACGCAAATGGGCGGTAGGCGTGTACGGTGGGAGGTCTATATAAGCAGAGCTCTCTGGCTAACT
AGAGAACCCACTGCTTACTGGCTTATCGAAATTAATACGACTCACTATAGGGAGACCCAAGCTGGCTAGT
TAAGCTATCAACAAGTTTGTACAAAAAAGCAGGCTTTAAAGGAACCAATTCAGTCGACAAGCTTGCCGCC
ACCATGGCGGCCGCAATGGTGAGCAAGGGCGAGGAGCTGTTCACCGGGGTGGTGCCCATCCTGGTCGAGC
TGGACGGCGACGTAAACGGCCACAAGTTCAGCGTGTCCGGCGAGGGCGAGGGCGATGCCACCTACGGCAA
GCTGACCCTGAAGTTCATCTGCACCACCGGCAAGCTGCCCGTGCCCTGGCCCACCCTCGTGACCACCCTG
TCCTGGGGCGTGCAGTGCTTCGCCCGCTACCCCGACCACATGAAGCAGCACGACTTCTTCAAGTCCGCCA
TGCCCGAAGGCTACGTCCAGGAGCGCACCATCTTCTTCAAGGACGACGGCAACTACAAGACCCGCGCCGA
GGTGAAGTTCGAGGGCGACACCCTGGTGAACCGCATCGAGCTGAAGGGCATCGACTTCAAGGAGGACGGC
AACATCCTGGGGCACAAGCTGGAGTACAACTACTTTAGCGACAACGTCTATATCACCGCCGACAAGCAGA
AGAACGGCATCAAGGCCAACTTCAAGATCCGCCACAACATCGAGGACGGCGGCGTGCAGCTCGCCGACCA
CTACCAGCAGAACACCCCCATCGGCGACGGCCCCGTGCTGCTGCCCGACAACCACTACCTGAGCACCCAG
TCCAAGCTGAGCAAAGACCCCAACGAGAAGCGCGATCACATGGTCCTGCTGGAGTTCGTGACCGCCGCCC
GATATCAGCCCGTGGGAACTCATGAGATGGAGGAGGAGTTGGCCGAAGCTGTGGCCCTGCTCTCCCAGCG
GGGGCCTGACGCCCTGCTCACTGTGGCACTTCGAAAGCCCCCAGGTCAGCGCACGGATGAAGAGCTGGAC
CTCATCTTTGAGGAGCTGCTGCACATCAAGGCTGTGGCCCACCTCTCCAACTCGGTGAAGCGAGAATTAG
CGGCTGTTCTGCTCTTTGAACCACACAGCAAGGCAGGGACCGTGTTGTTCAGCCAGGGGGACAAGGGCAC
TTCGTGGTACATTATCTGGAAGGGATCTGTCAACGTGGTGACCCATGGCAAGGGGCTGGTCACCACCCTG
CATGAGGGAGATGATTTTGGAGAGCTGGCTCTGGTGAATGATGCACCCCGGGCAGCCACCATCATCCTGC
GAGAAGACAACTGTCATTTCCTGCGTGTGGACAAGCAGGACTTCAACCGTATCATCAAGGATGTGGAGGC
AAAGACCATGCGGCTGGAAGAACATGGCAAAGTGGTGCTGGTGCTGGAGAGAGCCTCTCAGGGCGCCGGC
CCTTCCCGACCCCCAACCCCAGGCAGGAACCGGTATACAGTGATGTCTGGCACCCCAGAGAAGATCCTAG
AGCTTCTGTTGGAGGCCATGGGACCAGATTCCAGTGCTCATGACCCAACAGAGACATTCCTCAGCGACTT
CCTCCTGACCCACAGGGTCTTCATGCCCAGCGCCCAACTCTGCGCTGCCCTTCTGCACCACTTCCATGTG
GAGCCTGCGGGTGGCAGCGAGCAGGAGCGCAGCACCTACGTCTGCAACAAGAGGCAGCAGATCTTGCGGC
TGGTCAGCCAGTGGGTGGCCCTGTATGGCTCCATGCTCCACACTGACCCTGTGGCCACCAGCTTCCTCCA
GAAACTCTCAGACCTGGTGGGCAGGGACACCCGACTCAGCAACCTGCTGAGGGAGCAGTGGCCAGAGAGG
CGGCGATGCCACAGGTTGGAGAATGGCTGTGGGAATGCATCTCCTCAGATGAAGGCCCGGAACTTGCCTG
TTTGGCTCCCCAACCAGGACGAGCCCCTTCCTGGCAGCAGCTGTGCCATCCAAGTTGGGGATAAAGTCCC
CTATGACATCTGCCGGCCAGACCACTCAGTGTTGACCCTGCAGCTGCCTGTGACAGCCTCCGTGAGAGAG
GTGATGGCAGCGTTGGCCCAGGAGGATGGCTGGACCAAGGGGCAGGTGCTGGTGAAGGTCAATTCTGCAG
GTGATGCCATTGGCCTGCAGCCAGATGCCCGTGGTGTGGCCACATCTCTGGGGCTCAATGAGCGTCTCTT
TGTTGTCAACCCACAGGAAGCGCATGAGCTGATCCCACACCCTGACCAGCTGGGGCCCACTGTGGGCTCT
GCTGAGGGGCTGGACCTGGTGAGTGCCAAGGACCTGGCAGGCCAGCTGACGGACCACGACTGGAGCCTCT
TCAACAGTATCCACCAGGTGGAGCTGATCCACTATGTGCTGGGCCCCCAGCATCTGCGGGATGTCACCAC
CGCCAACCTGGAGCGCTTCATGCGCCGCTTCAATGAGCTGCAGTACTGGGTGGCCACCGAGCTGTGTCTC
TGCCCCGTGCCCGGCCCCCGGGCCCAGCTGCTCAGGAAGTTCATTAAGCTGGCGGCCCACCTCAAGGAGC
AGAAGAATCTCAATTCCTTCTTTGCCGTCATGTTTGGCCTCAGCAACTCGGCCATCAGCCGCCTAGCCCA
CACCTGGGAGCGGCTGCCCCACAAAGTCCGGAAGCTGTACTCCGCCCTCGAGAGGCTGCTGGATCCCTCA
TGGAACCACCGGGTATACCGACTGGCCCTCGCCAAGCTCTCCCCTCCTGTCATCCCCTTCATGCCCCTTC
TTCTCAAAGACATGGCCGCCATTCATGAGGGAAACCACACACTAGTGGAGAATCTCATCAACTTTGAGAA
GATGAGAATGATGGCCAGAGCCGCGCGGATGCTGCACCACTGCCGAAGCCACAACCCTGTGCCTCTCTCA
CCACTCAGAAGCCGAGTTTCCCACCTCCACGAGGACAGCCAGGTGGCGAGGATTTCCACATGCTCGGAGC
AGTCCCTGAGCACCCGGAGTCCAGCCAGCACCTGGGCTTATGTCCAGCAGCTGAAGGTCATTGACAACCA
GCGGGAACTCTCCCGCCTCTCCCGAGAGCTGGAGCCAGCTAGCGAGCTCATGGACGGCGGCGTGCAGCTC
GCCGACCACTACCAGCAGAACACCCCCATCGGCGACGGCCCCGTGCTGCTGCCCGACAACCACTACCTGA
GCTACCAGTCCGCCCTGAGCAAAGACCCCAACGAGAAGCGCGATCACATGGTCCTGCTGGAGTTCGTGAC
CGCCGCCGGGATCACTCTCGGCATGGACGAGCTGTACAAGGGTGGCAGCGGTGGCATGGTGAGCAAGGGC
GAGGAGCTGTTCACCGGGGTGGTGCCCATCCTGGTCGAGCTGGACGGCGACGTAAACGGCCACAAGTTCA
GCGTGTCCGGCGAGGGCGAGGGCGATGCCACCTACGGCAAGCTGACCCTGAAGCTGATCTGCACCACCGG
CAAGCTGCCCGTGCCCTGGCCCACCCTCGTGACCACCCTGGGCTACGGCCTGCAGTGCTTCGCCCGCTAC
CCCGACCACATGAAGCAGCACGACTTCTTCAAGTCCGCCATGCCCGAAGGCTACGTCCAGGAGCGCACCA
TCTTCTTCAAGGACGACGGCAACTACAAGACCCGCGCCGAGGTGAAGTTCGAGGGCGACACCCTGGTGAA
CCGCATCGAGCTGAAGGGCATCGACTTCAAGGAGGACGGCAACATCCTGGGGCACAAGCTGGAGTACAAC
TACAACAGCCACAACGTCTATATCACCGCCGACAAGCAGAAGAACGGCATCAAGGCCAACTTCAAGATCC
GCCACAACATCGAGCCGAATTTTGTCTTCCTGATCGGCGCCGCAGGAATACTCTTCGTATCTAGCGAGCT
CATGGTGAGCAAGGGCGAGGAGCTGTTCACCGGGGTGGTGCCCATCCTGGTCGAGCTGGACGGCGACGTA
AACGGCCACAAGTTCAGCGTGTCCGGCGAGGGCGAGGGCGATGCCACCTACGGCAAGCTGACCCTGAAGC
TGATCTGCACCACCGGCAAGCTGCCCGTGCCCTGGCCCACCCTCGTGACCACTCTGGGCTACGGCCTACA
GTGCTTCGCCCGCTACCCCGACCACATGAAGCAGCACGACTTCTTCAAGTCCGCCATGCCCGAAGGCTAC
GTCCAGGAGCGCACCATCTTCTTCAAGGACGACGGCAACTACAAGACCCGCGCCGAGGTGAAGTTCGAGG
GCGACACCCTGGTGAACCGCATCGAGCTGAAGGGCATCGACTTCAAGGAGGACGGCAACATCCTGGGGCA
CAAGCTGGAGTACAACTACAACAGCCACAACGTCTATATCACCGCCGACAAGCAGAAGAACGGCATCAAG
GCCAACTTCAAGATCCGCCACAACATCGAGGACGGCGGCGTGCAGCTCGCCGACCACTACCAGCAGAACA
CCCCCATCGGCGACGGCCCCGTGCTGCTGCCCGACAACCACTACCTGAGCTACCAGTCCGCCCTGAGCAA
AGACCCCAACGAGAAGCGCGATCACATGGTCCTGCTGGAGTTCGTGACCGCCGCCGGGATCACTCTCGGC
ATGGACGAGCTGTACAAGCCGAATTCCCTCGAGGTTAACGCGGCGCGCCTCTAATCTAGACCCAGCTTTC
TTGTACAAAGTGGTTGATCTAGAGGGCCCGCGGTTCGAAGGTAAGCCTATCCCTAACCCTCTCCTCGGTC
TCGATTCTACGCGTACCGGTTAGTAATGAGTTTAAACGGGGGAGGCTAACTGAAACACGGAAGGAGACAA
TACCGGAAGGAACCCGCGCTATGACGGCAATAAAAAGACAGAATAAAACGCACGGGTGTTGGGTCGTTTG
TTCATAAACGCGGGGTTCGGTCCCAGGGCTGGCACTCTGTCGATACCCCACCGAGACCCCATTGGGGCCA
ATACGCCCGCGTTTCTTCCTTTTCCCCACCCCACCCCCCAAGTTCGGGTGAAGGCCCAGGGCTCGCAGCC
AACGTCGGGGCGGCAGGCCCTGCCATAGCAGATCCGATTCGACAGATCACTGAAATGTGTGGGCGTGGCT
TAAGGGTGGGAAAGAATATATAAGGTGGGGGTCTTATGTAGTTTTGTATCTGTTTTGCAGCAGCCGCCGC
CGCCATGAGCACCAACTCGTTTGATGGAAGCATTGTGAGCTCATATTTGACAACGCGCATGCCCCCATGG
GCCGGGGTGCGTCAGAATGTGATGGGCTCCAGCATTGATGGTCGCCCCGTCCTGCCCGCAAACTCTACTA
CCTTGACCTACGAGACCGTGTCTGGAACGCCGTTGGAGACTGCAGCCTCCGCCGCCGCTTCAGCCGCTGC
AGCCACCGCCCGCGGGATTGTGACTGACTTTGCTTTCCTGAGCCCGCTTGCAAGCAGTGCAGCTTCCCGT
TCATCCGCCCGCGATGACAAGTTGACGGCTCTTTTGGCACAATTGGATTCTTTGACCCGGGAACTTAATG
TCGTTTCTCAGCAGCTGTTGGATCTGCGCCAGCAGGTTTCTGCCCTGAAGGCTTCCTCCCCTCCCAATGC
GGTTTAAAACATAAATAAAAAACCAGACTCTGTTTGGATTTGGATCAAGCAAGTGTCTTGCTGTCTTTAT
TTAGGGGTTTTGCGCGCGCGGTAGGCCCGGGACCAGCGGTCTCGGTCGTTGAGGGTCCTGTGTATTTTTT
CCAGGACGTGGTAAAGGTGACTCTGGATGTTCAGATACATGGGCATAAGCCCGTCTCTGGGGTGGAGGTA
GCACCACTGCAGAGCTTCATGCTGCGGGGTGGTGTTGTAGATGATCCAGTCGTAGCAGGAGCGCTGGGCG
TGGTGCCTAAAAATGTCTTTCAGTAGCAAGCTGATTGCCAGGGGCAGGCCCTTGGTGTAAGTGTTTACAA
AGCGGTTAAGCTGGGATGGGTGCATACGTGGGGATATGAGATGCATCTTGGACTGTATTTTTAGGTTGGC
TATGTTCCCAGCCATATCCCTCCGGGGATTCATGTTGTGCAGAACCACCAGCACAGTGTATCCGGTGCAC
TTGGGAAATTTGTCATGTAGCTTAGAAGGAAATGCGTGGAAGAACTTGGAGACGCCCTTGTGACCTCCAA
GATTTTCCATGCATTCGTCCATAATGATGGCAATGGGCCCACGGGCGGCGGCCTGGGCGAAGATATTTCT
GGGATCACTAACGTCATAGTTGTGTTCCAGGATGAGATCGTCATAGGCCATTTTTACAAAGCGCGGGCGG
AGGGTGCCAGACTGCGGTATAATGGTTCCATCCGGCCCAGGGGCGTAGTTACCCTCACAGATTTGCATTT
CCCACGCTTTGAGTTCAGATGGGGGGATCATGTCTACCTGCGGGGCGATGAAGAAAACGGTTTCCGGGGT
AGGGGAGATCAGCTGGGAAGAAAGCAGGTTCCTGAGCAGCTGCGACTTACCGCAGCCGGTGGGCCCGTAA
ATCACACCTATTACCGGCTGCAACTGGTAGTTAAGAGAGCTGCAGCTGCCGTCATCCCTGAGCAGGGGGG
CCACTTCGTTAAGCATGTCCCTGACTCGCATGTTTTCCCTGACCAAATCCGCCAGAAGGCGCTCGCCGCC
CAGCGATAGCAGTTCTTGCAAGGAAGCAAAGTTTTTCAACGGTTTGAGACCGTCCGCCGTAGGCATGCTT
TTGAGCGTTTGACCAAGCAGTTCCAGGCGGTCCCACAGCTCGGTCACCTGCTCTACGGCATCTCGATCCA
GCATATCTCCTCGTTTCGCGGGTTGGGGCGGCTTTCGCTGTACGGCAGTAGTCGGTGCTCGTCCAGACGG
GCCAGGGTCATGTCTTTCCACGGGCGCAGGGTCCTCGTCAGCGTAGTCTGGGTCACGGTGAAGGGGTGCG
CTCCGGGCTGCGCGCTGGCCAGGGTGCGCTTGAGGCTGGTCCTGCTGGTGCTGAAGCGCTGCCGGTCTTC
GCCCTGCGCGTCGGCCAGGTAGCATTTGACCATGGTGTCATAGTCCAGCCCCTCCGCGGCGTGGCCCTTG
GCGCGCAGCTTGCCCTTGGAGGAGGCGCCGCACGAGGGGCAGTGCAGACTTTTGAGGGCGTAGAGCTTGG
GCGCGAGAAATACCGATTCCGGGGAGTAGGCATCCGCGCCGCAGGCCCCGCAGACGGTCTCGCATTCCAC
GAGCCAGGTGAGCTCTGGCCGTTCGGGGTCAAAAACCAGGTTTCCCCCATGCTTTTTGATGCGTTTCTTA
CCTCTGGTTTCCATGAGCCGGTGTCCACGCTCGGTGACGAAAAGGCTGTCCGTGTCCCCGTATACAGACT
TGAGAGGCCTGTCCTCGAGCGGTGTTCCGCGGTCCTCCTCGTATAGAAACTCGGACCACTCTGAGACAAA
GGCTCGCGTCCAGGCCAGCACGAAGGAGGCTAAGTGGGAGGGGTAGCGGTCGTTGTCCACTAGGGGGTCC
ACTCGCTCCAGGGTGTGAAGACACATGTCGCCCTCTTCGGCATCAAGGAAGGTGATTGGTTTGTAGGTGT
AGGCCACGTGACCGGGTGTTCCTGAAGGGGGGCTATAAAAGGGGGTGGGGGCGCGTTCGTCCTCACTCTC
TTCCGCATCGCTGTCTGCGAGGGCCAGCTGTTGGGGTGAGTACTCCCTCTGAAAAGCGGGCATGACTTCT
GCGCTAAGATTGTCAGTTTCCAAAAACGAGGAGGATTTGATATTCACCTGGCCCGCGGTGATGCCTTTGA
GGGTGGCCGCATCCATCTGGTCAGAAAAGACAATCTTTTTGTTGTCAAGCTTGGTGGCAAACGACCCGTA
GAGGGCGTTGGACAGCAACTTGGCGATGGAGCGCAGGGTTTGGTTTTTGTCGCGATCGGCGCGCTCCTTG
GCCGCGATGTTTAGCTGCACGTATTCGCGCGCAACGCACCGCCATTCGGGAAAGACGGTGGTGCGCTCGT
CGGGCACCAGGTGCACGCGCCAACCGCGGTTGTGCAGGGTGACAAGGTCAACGCTGGTGGCTACCTCTCC
GCGTAGGCGCTCGTTGGTCCAGCAGAGGCGGCCGCCCTTGCGCGAGCAGAATGGCGGTAGGGGGTCTAGC
TGCGTCTCGTCCGGGGGGTCTGCGTCCACGGTAAAGACCCCGGGCAGCAGGCGCGCGTCGAAGTAGTCTA
TCTTGCATCCTTGCAAGTCTAGCGCCTGCTGCCATGCGCGGGCGGCAAGCGCGCGCTCGTATGGGTTGAG
TGGGGGACCCCATGGCATGGGGTGGGTGAGCGCGGAGGCGTACATGCCGCAAATGTCGTAAACGTAGAGG
GGCTCTCTGAGTATTCCAAGATATGTAGGGTAGCATCTTCCACCGCGGATGCTGGCGCGCACGTAATCGT
ATAGTTCGTGCGAGGGAGCGAGGAGGTCGGGACCGAGGTTGCTACGGGCGGGCTGCTCTGCTCGGAAGAC
TATCTGCCTGAAGATGGCATGTGAGTTGGATGATATGGTTGGACGCTGGAAGACGTTGAAGCTGGCGTCT
GTGAGACCTACCGCGTCACGCACGAAGGAGGCGTAGGAGTCGCGCAGCTTGTTGACCAGCTCGGCGGTGA
CCTGCACGTCTAGGGCGCAGTAGTCCAGGGTTTCCTTGATGATGTCATACTTATCCTGTCCCTTTTTTTT
CCACAGCTCGCGGTTGAGGACAAACTCTTCGCGGTCTTTCCAGTACTCTTGGATCGGAAACCCGTCGGCC
TCCGAACGGTAAGAGCCTAGCATGTAGAACTGGTTGACGGCCTGGTAGGCGCAGCATCCCTTTTCTACGG
GTAGCGCGTATGCCTGCGCGGCCTTCCGGAGCGAGGTGTGGGTGAGCGCAAAGGTGTCCCTGACCATGAC
TTTGAGGTACTGGTATTTGAAGTCAGTGTCGTCGCATCCGCCCTGCTCCCAGAGCAAAAAGTCCGTGCGC
TTTTTGGAACGCGGATTTGGCAGGGCGAAGGTGACATCGTTGAAGAGTATCTTTCCCGCGCGAGGCATAA
AGTTGCGTGTGATGCGGAAGGGTCCCGGCACCTCGGAACGGTTGTTAATTACCTGGGCGGCGAGCACGAT
CTCGTCAAAGCCGTTGATGTTGTGGCCCACAATGTAAAGTTCCAAGAAGCGCGGGATGCCCTTGATGGAA
GGCAATTTTTTAAGTTCCTCGTAGGTGAGCTCTTCAGGGGAGCTGAGCCCGTGCTCTGAAAGGGCCCAGT
CTGCAAGATGAGGGTTGGAAGCGACGAATGAGCTCCACAGGTCACGGGCCATTAGCATTTGCAGGTGGTC
GCGAAAGGTCCTAAACTGGCGACCTATGGCCATTTTTTCTGGGGTGATGCAGTAGAAGGTAAGCGGGTCT
TGTTCCCAGCGGTCCCATCCAAGGTTCGCGGCTAGGTCTCGCGCGGCAGTCACTAGAGGCTCATCTCCGC
CGAACTTCATGACCAGCATGAAGGGCACGAGCTGCTTCCCAAAGGCCCCCATCCAAGTATAGGTCTCTAC
ATCGTAGGTGACAAAGAGACGCTCGGTGCGAGGATGCGAGCCGATCGGGAAGAACTGGATCTCCCGCCAC
CAATTGGAGGAGTGGCTATTGATGTGGTGAAAGTAGAAGTCCCTGCGACGGGCCGAACACTCGTGCTGGC
TTTTGTAAAAACGTGCGCAGTACTGGCAGCGGTGCACGGGCTGTACATCCTGCACGAGGTTGACCTGACG
ACCGCGCACAAGGAAGCAGAGTGGGAATTTGAGCCCCTCGCCTGGCGGGTTTGGCTGGTGGTCTTCTACT
TCGGCTGCTTGTCCTTGACCGTCTGGCTGCTCGAGGGGAGTTACGGTGGATCGGACCACCACGCCGCGCG
AGCCCAAAGTCCAGATGTCCGCGCGCGGCGGTCGGAGCTTGATGACAACATCGCGCAGATGGGAGCTGTC
CATGGTCTGGAGCTCCCGCGGCGTCAGGTCAGGCGGGAGCTCCTGCAGGTTTACCTCGCATAGACGGGTC
AGGGCGCGGGCTAGATCCAGGTGATACCTAATTTCCAGGGGCTGGTTGGTGGCGGCGTCGATGGCTTGCA
AGAGGCCGCATCCCCGCGGCGCGACTACGGTACCGCGCGGCGGGCGGTGGGCCGCGGGGGTGTCCTTGGA
TGATGCATCTAAAAGCGGTGACGCGGGCGAGCCCCCGGAGGTAGGGGGGGCTCCGGACCCGCCGGGAGAG
GGGGCAGGGGCACGTCGGCGCCGCGCGCGGGCAGGAGCTGGTGCTGCGCGCGTAGGTTGCTGGCGAACGC
GACGACGCGGCGGTTGATCTCCTGAATCTGGCGCCTCTGCGTGAAGACGACGGGCCCGGTGAGCTTGAAC
CTGAAAGAGAGTTCGACAGAATCAATTTCGGTGTCGTTGACGGCGGCCTGGCGCAAAATCTCCTGCACGT
CTCCTGAGTTGTCTTGATAGGCGATCTCGGCCATGAACTGCTCGATCTCTTCCTCCTGGAGATCTCCGCG
TCCGGCTCGCTCCACGGTGGCGGCGAGGTCGTTGGAAATGCGGGCCATGAGCTGCGAGAAGGCGTTGAGG
CCTCCCTCGTTCCAGACGCGGCTGTAGACCACGCCCCCTTCGGCATCGCGGGCGCGCATGACCACCTGCG
CGAGATTGAGCTCCACGTGCCGGGCGAAGACGGCGTAGTTTCGCAGGCGCTGAAAGAGGTAGTTGAGGGT
GGTGGCGGTGTGTTCTGCCACGAAGAAGTACATAACCCAGCGTCGCAACGTGGATTCGTTGATATCCCCC
AAGGCCTCAAGGCGCTCCATGGCCTCGTAGAAGTCCACGGCGAAGTTGAAAAACTGGGAGTTGCGCGCCG
ACACGGTTAACTCCTCCTCCAGAAGACGGATGAGCTCGGCGACAGTGTCGCGCACCTCGCGCTCAAAGGC
TACAGGGGCCTCTTCTTCTTCTTCAATCTCCTCTTCCATAAGGGCCTCCCCTTCTTCTTCTTCTGGCGGC
GGTGGGGGAGGGGGGACACGGCGGCGACGACGGCGCACCGGGAGGCGGTCGACAAAGCGCTCGATCATCT
CCCCGCGGCGACGGCGCATGGTCTCGGTGACGGCGCGGCCGTTCTCGCGGGGGCGCAGTTGGAAGACGCC
GCCCGTCATGTCCCGGTTATGGGTTGGCGGGGGGCTGCCATGCGGCAGGGATACGGCGCTAACGATGCAT
CTCAACAATTGTTGTGTAGGTACTCCGCCGCCGAGGGACCTGAGCGAGTCCGCATCGACCGGATCGGAAA
ACCTCTCGAGAAAGGCGTCTAACCAGTCACAGTCGCAAGGTAGGCTGAGCACCGTGGCGGGCGGCAGCGG
GCGGCGGTCGGGGTTGTTTCTGGCGGAGGTGCTGCTGATGATGTAATTAAAGTAGGCGGTCTTGAGACGG
CGGATGGTCGACAGAAGCACCATGTCCTTGGGTCCGGCCTGCTGAATGCGCAGGCGGTCGGCCATGCCCC
AGGCTTCGTTTTGACATCGGCGCAGGTCTTTGTAGTAGTCTTGCATGAGCCTTTCTACCGGCACTTCTTC
TTCTCCTTCCTCTTGTCCTGCATCTCTTGCATCTATCGCTGCGGCGGCGGCGGAGTTTGGCCGTAGGTGG
CGCCCTCTTCCTCCCATGCGTGTGACCCCGAAGCCCCTCATCGGCTGAAGCAGGGCTAGGTCGGCGACAA
CGCGCTCGGCTAATATGGCCTGCTGCACCTGCGTGAGGGTAGACTGGAAGTCATCCATGTCCACAAAGCG
GTGGTATGCGCCCGTGTTGATGGTGTAAGTGCAGTTGGCCATAACGGACCAGTTAACGGTCTGGTGACCC
GGCTGCGAGAGCTCGGTGTACCTGAGACGCGAGTAAGCCCTCGAGTCAAATACGTAGTCGTTGCAAGTCC
GCACCAGGTACTGGTATCCCACCAAAAAGTGCGGCGGCGGCTGGCGGTAGAGGGGCCAGCGTAGGGTGGC
CGGGGCTCCGGGGGCGAGATCTTCCAACATAAGGCGATGATATCCGTAGATGTACCTGGACATCCAGGTG
ATGCCGGCGGCGGTGGTGGAGGCGCGCGGAAAGTCGCGGACGCGGTTCCAGATGTTGCGCAGCGGCAAAA
AGTGCTCCATGGTCGGGACGCTCTGGCCGGTCAGGCGCGCGCAATCGTTGACGCTCTAGACCGTGCAAAA
GGAGAGCCTGTAAGCGGGCACTCTTCCGTGGTCTGGTGGATAAATTCGCAAGGGTATCATGGCGGACGAC
CGGGGTTCGAGCCCCGTATCCGGCCGTCCGCCGTGATCCATGCGGTTACCGCCCGCGTGTCGAACCCAGG
TGTGCGACGTCAGACAACGGGGGAGTGCTCCTTTTGGCTTCCTTCCAGGCGCGGCGGCTGCTGCGCTAGC
TTTTTTGGCCACTGGCCGCGCGCAGCGTAAGCGGTTAGGCTGGAAAGCGAAAGCATTAAGTGGCTCGCTC
CCTGTAGCCGGAGGGTTATTTTCCAAGGGTTGAGTCGCGGGACCCCCGGTTCGAGTCTCGGACCGGCCGG
ACTGCGGCGAACGGGGGTTTGCCTCCCCGTCATGCAAGACCCCGCTTGCAAATTCCTCCGGAAACAGGGA
CGAGCCCCTTTTTTGCTTTTCCCAGATGCATCCGGTGCTGCGGCAGATGCGCCCCCCTCCTCAGCAGCGG
CAAGAGCAAGAGCAGCGGCAGACATGCAGGGCACCCTCCCCTCCTCCTACCGCGTCAGGAGGGGCGACAT
CCGCGGTTGACGCGGCAGCAGATGGTGATTACGAACCCCCGCGGCGCCGGGCCCGGCACTACCTGGACTT
GGAGGAGGGCGAGGGCCTGGCGCGGCTAGGAGCGCCCTCTCCTGAGCGGCACCCAAGGGTGCAGCTGAAG
CGTGATACGCGTGAGGCGTACGTGCCGCGGCAGAACCTGTTTCGCGACCGCGAGGGAGAGGAGCCCGAGG
AGATGCGGGATCGAAAGTTCCACGCAGGGCGCGAGCTGCGGCATGGCCTGAATCGCGAGCGGTTGCTGCG
CGAGGAGGACTTTGAGCCCGACGCGCGAACCGGGATTAGTCCCGCGCGCGCACACGTGGCGGCCGCCGAC
CTGGTAACCGCATACGAGCAGACGGTGAACCAGGAGATTAACTTTCAAAAAAGCTTTAACAACCACGTGC
GTACGCTTGTGGCGCGCGAGGAGGTGGCTATAGGACTGATGCATCTGTGGGACTTTGTAAGCGCGCTGGA
GCAAAACCCAAATAGCAAGCCGCTCATGGCGCAGCTGTTCCTTATAGTGCAGCACAGCAGGGACAACGAG
GCATTCAGGGATGCGCTGCTAAACATAGTAGAGCCCGAGGGCCGCTGGCTGCTCGATTTGATAAACATCC
TGCAGAGCATAGTGGTGCAGGAGCGCAGCTTGAGCCTGGCTGACAAGGTGGCCGCCATCAACTATTCCAT
GCTTAGCCTGGGCAAGTTTTACGCCCGCAAGATATACCATACCCCTTACGTTCCCATAGACAAGGAGGTA
AAGATCGAGGGGTTCTACATGCGCATGGCGCTGAAGGTGCTTACCTTGAGCGACGACCTGGGCGTTTATC
GCAACGAGCGCATCCACAAGGCCGTGAGCGTGAGCCGGCGGCGCGAGCTCAGCGACCGCGAGCTGATGCA
CAGCCTGCAAAGGGCCCTGGCTGGCACGGGCAGCGGCGATAGAGAGGCCGAGTCCTACTTTGACGCGGGC
GCTGACCTGCGCTGGGCCCCAAGCCGACGCGCCCTGGAGGCAGCTGGGGCCGGACCTGGGCTGGCGGTGG
CACCCGCGCGCGCTGGCAACGTCGGCGGCGTGGAGGAATATGACGAGGACGATGAGTACGAGCCAGAGGA
CGGCGAGTACTAAGCGGTGATGTTTCTGATCAGATGATGCAAGACGCAACGGACCCGGCGGTGCGGGCGG
CGCTGCAGAGCCAGCCGTCCGGCCTTAACTCCACGGACGACTGGCGCCAGGTCATGGACCGCATCATGTC
GCTGACTGCGCGCAATCCTGACGCGTTCCGGCAGCAGCCGCAGGCCAACCGGCTCTCCGCAATTCTGGAA
GCGGTGGTCCCGGCGCGCGCAAACCCCACGCACGAGAAGGTGCTGGCGATCGTAAACGCGCTGGCCGAAA
ACAGGGCCATCCGGCCCGACGAGGCCGGCCTGGTCTACGACGCGCTGCTTCAGCGCGTGGCTCGTTACAA
CAGCGGCAACGTGCAGACCAACCTGGACCGGCTGGTGGGGGATGTGCGCGAGGCCGTGGCGCAGCGTGAG
CGCGCGCAGCAGCAGGGCAACCTGGGCTCCATGGTTGCACTAAACGCCTTCCTGAGTACACAGCCCGCCA
ACGTGCCGCGGGGACAGGAGGACTACACCAACTTTGTGAGCGCACTGCGGCTAATGGTGACTGAGACACC
GCAAAGTGAGGTGTACCAGTCTGGGCCAGACTATTTTTTCCAGACCAGTAGACAAGGCCTGCAGACCGTA
AACCTGAGCCAGGCTTTCAAAAACTTGCAGGGGCTGTGGGGGGTGCGGGCTCCCACAGGCGACCGCGCGA
CCGTGTCTAGCTTGCTGACGCCCAACTCGCGCCTGTTGCTGCTGCTAATAGCGCCCTTCACGGACAGTGG
CAGCGTGTCCCGGGACACATACCTAGGTCACTTGCTGACACTGTACCGCGAGGCCATAGGTCAGGCGCAT
GTGGACGAGCATACTTTCCAGGAGATTACAAGTGTCAGCCGCGCGCTGGGGCAGGAGGACACGGGCAGCC
TGGAGGCAACCCTAAACTACCTGCTGACCAACCGGCGGCAGAAGATCCCCTCGTTGCACAGTTTAAACAG
CGAGGAGGAGCGCATTTTGCGCTACGTGCAGCAGAGCGTGAGCCTTAACCTGATGCGCGACGGGGTAACG
CCCAGCGTGGCGCTGGACATGACCGCGCGCAACATGGAACCGGGCATGTATGCCTCAAACCGGCCGTTTA
TCAACCGCCTAATGGACTACTTGCATCGCGCGGCCGCCGTGAACCCCGAGTATTTCACCAATGCCATCTT
GAACCCGCACTGGCTACCGCCCCCTGGTTTCTACACCGGGGGATTCGAGGTGCCCGAGGGTAACGATGGA
TTCCTCTGGGACGACATAGACGACAGCGTGTTTTCCCCGCAACCGCAGACCCTGCTAGAGTTGCAACAGC
GCGAGCAGGCAGAGGCGGCGCTGCGAAAGGAAAGCTTCCGCAGGCCAAGCAGCTTGTCCGATCTAGGCGC
TGCGGCCCCGCGGTCAGATGCTAGTAGCCCATTTCCAAGCTTGATAGGGTCTCTTACCAGCACTCGCACC
ACCCGCCCGCGCCTGCTGGGCGAGGAGGAGTACCTAAACAACTCGCTGCTGCAGCCGCAGCGCGAAAAAA
ACCTGCCTCCGGCATTTCCCAACAACGGGATAGAGAGCCTAGTGGACAAGATGAGTAGATGGAAGACGTA
CGCGCAGGAGCACAGGGACGTGCCAGGCCCGCGCCCGCCCACCCGTCGTCAAAGGCACGACCGTCAGCGG
GGTCTGGTGTGGGAGGACGATGACTCGGCAGACGACAGCAGCGTCCTGGATTTGGGAGGGAGTGGCAACC
CGTTTGCGCACCTTCGCCCCAGGCTGGGGAGAATGTTTTAAAAAAAAAAAAAGCATGATGCAAAATAAAA
AACTCACCAAGGCCATGGCACCGAGCGTTGGTTTTCTTGTATTCCCCTTAGTATGCGGCGCGCGGCGATG
TATGAGGAAGGTCCTCCTCCCTCCTACGAGAGTGTGGTGAGCGCGGCGCCAGTGGCGGCGGCGCTGGGTT
CTCCCTTCGATGCTCCCCTGGACCCGCCGTTTGTGCCTCCGCGGTACCTGCGGCCTACCGGGGGGAGAAA
CAGCATCCGTTACTCTGAGTTGGCACCCCTATTCGACACCACCCGTGTGTACCTGGTGGACAACAAGTCA
ACGGATGTGGCATCCCTGAACTACCAGAACGACCACAGCAACTTTCTGACCACGGTCATTCAAAACAATG
ACTACAGCCCGGGGGAGGCAAGCACACAGACCATCAATCTTGACGACCGGTCGCACTGGGGCGGCGACCT
GAAAACCATCCTGCATACCAACATGCCAAATGTGAACGAGTTCATGTTTACCAATAAGTTTAAGGCGCGG
GTGATGGTGTCGCGCTTGCCTACTAAGGACAATCAGGTGGAGCTGAAATACGAGTGGGTGGAGTTCACGC
TGCCCGAGGGCAACTACTCCGAGACCATGACCATAGACCTTATGAACAACGCGATCGTGGAGCACTACTT
GAAAGTGGGCAGACAGAACGGGGTTCTGGAAAGCGACATCGGGGTAAAGTTTGACACCCGCAACTTCAGA
CTGGGGTTTGACCCCGTCACTGGTCTTGTCATGCCTGGGGTATATACAAACGAAGCCTTCCATCCAGACA
TCATTTTGCTGCCAGGATGCGGGGTGGACTTCACCCACAGCCGCCTGAGCAACTTGTTGGGCATCCGCAA
GCGGCAACCCTTCCAGGAGGGCTTTAGGATCACCTACGATGATCTGGAGGGTGGTAACATTCCCGCACTG
TTGGATGTGGACGCCTACCAGGCGAGCTTGAAAGATGACACCGAACAGGGCGGGGGTGGCGCAGGCGGCA
GCAACAGCAGTGGCAGCGGCGCGGAAGAGAACTCCAACGCGGCAGCCGCGGCAATGCAGCCGGTGGAGGA
CATGAACGATCATGCCATTCGCGGCGACACCTTTGCCACACGGGCTGAGGAGAAGCGCGCTGAGGCCGAA
GCAGCGGCCGAAGCTGCCGCCCCCGCTGCGCAACCCGAGGTCGAGAAGCCTCAGAAGAAACCGGTGATCA
AACCCCTGACAGAGGACAGCAAGAAACGCAGTTACAACCTAATAAGCAATGACAGCACCTTCACCCAGTA
CCGCAGCTGGTACCTTGCATACAACTACGGCGACCCTCAGACCGGAATCCGCTCATGGACCCTGCTTTGC
ACTCCTGACGTAACCTGCGGCTCGGAGCAGGTCTACTGGTCGTTGCCAGACATGATGCAAGACCCCGTGA
CCTTCCGCTCCACGCGCCAGATCAGCAACTTTCCGGTGGTGGGCGCCGAGCTGTTGCCCGTGCACTCCAA
GAGCTTCTACAACGACCAGGCCGTCTACTCCCAACTCATCCGCCAGTTTACCTCTCTGACCCACGTGTTC
AATCGCTTTCCCGAGAACCAGATTTTGGCGCGCCCGCCAGCCCCCACCATCACCACCGTCAGTGAAAACG
TTCCTGCTCTCACAGATCACGGGACGCTACCGCTGCGCAACAGCATCGGAGGAGTCCAGCGAGTGACCAT
TACTGACGCCAGACGCCGCACCTGCCCCTACGTTTACAAGGCCCTGGGCATAGTCTCGCCGCGCGTCCTA
TCGAGCCGCACTTTTTGAGCAAGCATGTCCATCCTTATATCGCCCAGCAATAACACAGGCTGGGGCCTGC
GCTTCCCAAGCAAGATGTTTGGCGGGGCCAAGAAGCGCTCCGACCAACACCCAGTGCGCGTGCGCGGGCA
CTACCGCGCGCCCTGGGGCGCGCACAAACGCGGCCGCACTGGGCGCACCACCGTCGATGACGCCATCGAC
GCGGTGGTGGAGGAGGCGCGCAACTACACGCCCACGCCGCCACCAGTGTCCACAGTGGACGCGGCCATTC
AGACCGTGGTGCGCGGAGCCCGGCGCTATGCTAAAATGAAGAGACGGCGGAGGCGCGTAGCACGTCGCCA
CCGCCGCCGACCCGGCACTGCCGCCCAACGCGCGGCGGCGGCCCTGCTTAACCGCGCACGTCGCACCGGC
CGACGGGCGGCCATGCGGGCCGCTCGAAGGCTGGCCGCGGGTATTGTCACTGTGCCCCCCAGGTCCAGGC
GACGAGCGGCCGCCGCAGCAGCCGCGGCCATTAGTGCTATGACTCAGGGTCGCAGGGGCAACGTGTATTG
GGTGCGCGACTCGGTTAGCGGCCTGCGCGTGCCCGTGCGCACCCGCCCCCCGCGCAACTAGATTGCAAGA
AAAAACTACTTAGACTCGTACTGTTGTATGTATCCAGCGGCGGCGGCGCGCAACGAAGCTATGTCCAAGC
GCAAAATCAAAGAAGAGATGCTCCAGGTCATCGCGCCGGAGATCTATGGCCCCCCGAAGAAGGAAGAGCA
GGATTACAAGCCCCGAAAGCTAAAGCGGGTCAAAAAGAAAAAGAAAGATGATGATGATGAACTTGACGAC
GAGGTGGAACTGCTGCACGCTACCGCGCCCAGGCGACGGGTACAGTGGAAAGGTCGACGCGTAAAACGTG
TTTTGCGACCCGGCACCACCGTAGTCTTTACGCCCGGTGAGCGCTCCACCCGCACCTACAAGCGCGTGTA
TGATGAGGTGTACGGCGACGAGGACCTGCTTGAGCAGGCCAACGAGCGCCTCGGGGAGTTTGCCTACGGA
AAGCGGCATAAGGACATGCTGGCGTTGCCGCTGGACGAGGGCAACCCAACACCTAGCCTAAAGCCCGTAA
CACTGCAGCAGGTGCTGCCCGCGCTTGCACCGTCCGAAGAAAAGCGCGGCCTAAAGCGCGAGTCTGGTGA
CTTGGCACCCACCGTGCAGCTGATGGTACCCAAGCGCCAGCGACTGGAAGATGTCTTGGAAAAAATGACC
GTGGAACCTGGGCTGGAGCCCGAGGTCCGCGTGCGGCCAATCAAGCAGGTGGCGCCGGGACTGGGCGTGC
AGACCGTGGACGTTCAGATACCCACTACCAGTAGCACCAGTATTGCCACCGCCACAGAGGGCATGGAGAC
ACAAACGTCCCCGGTTGCCTCAGCGGTGGCGGATGCCGCGGTGCAGGCGGTCGCTGCGGCCGCGTCCAAG
ACCTCTACGGAGGTGCAAACGGACCCGTGGATGTTTCGCGTTTCAGCCCCCCGGCGCCCGCGCCGTTCGA
GGAAGTACGGCGCCGCCAGCGCGCTACTGCCCGAATATGCCCTACATCCTTCCATTGCGCCTACCCCCGG
CTATCGTGGCTACACCTACCGCCCCAGAAGACGAGCAACTACCCGACGCCGAACCACCACTGGAACCCGC
CGCCGCCGTCGCCGTCGCCAGCCCGTGCTGGCCCCGATTTCCGTGCGCAGGGTGGCTCGCGAAGGAGGCA
GGACCCTGGTGCTGCCAACAGCGCGCTACCACCCCAGCATCGTTTAAAAGCCGGTCTTTGTGGTTCTTGC
AGATATGGCCCTCACCTGCCGCCTCCGTTTCCCGGTGCCGGGATTCCGAGGAAGAATGCACCGTAGGAGG
GGCATGGCCGGCCACGGCCTGACGGGCGGCATGCGTCGTGCGCACCACCGGCGGCGGCGCGCGTCGCACC
GTCGCATGCGCGGCGGTATCCTGCCCCTCCTTATTCCACTGATCGCCGCGGCGATTGGCGCCGTGCCCGG
AATTGCATCCGTGGCCTTGCAGGCGCAGAGACACTGATTAAAAACAAGTTGCATGTGGAAAAATCAAAAT
AAAAAGTCTGGACTCTCACGCTCGCTTGGTCCTGTAACTATTTTGTAGAATGGAAGACATCAACTTTGCG
TCTCTGGCCCCGCGACACGGCTCGCGCCCGTTCATGGGAAACTGGCAAGATATCGGCACCAGCAATATGA
GCGGTGGCGCCTTCAGCTGGGGCTCGCTGTGGAGCGGCATTAAAAATTTCGGTTCCACCGTTAAGAACTA
TGGCAGCAAGGCCTGGAACAGCAGCACAGGCCAGATGCTGAGGGATAAGTTGAAAGAGCAAAATTTCCAA
CAAAAGGTGGTAGATGGCCTGGCCTCTGGCATTAGCGGGGTGGTGGACCTGGCCAACCAGGCAGTGCAAA
ATAAGATTAACAGTAAGCTTGATCCCCGCCCTCCCGTAGAGGAGCCTCCACCGGCCGTGGAGACAGTGTC
TCCAGAGGGGCGTGGCGAAAAGCGTCCGCGCCCCGACAGGGAAGAAACTCTGGTGACGCAAATAGACGAG
CCTCCCTCGTACGAGGAGGCACTAAAGCAAGGCCTGCCCACCACCCGTCCCATCGCGCCCATGGCTACCG
GAGTGCTGGGCCAGCACACACCCGTAACGCTGGACCTGCCTCCCCCCGCCGACACCCAGCAGAAACCTGT
GCTGCCAGGCCCGACCGCCGTTGTTGTAACCCGTCCTAGCCGCGCGTCCCTGCGCCGCGCCGCCAGCGGT
CCGCGATCGTTGCGGCCCGTAGCCAGTGGCAACTGGCAAAGCACACTGAACAGCATCGTGGGTCTGGGGG
TGCAATCCCTGAAGCGCCGACGATGCTTCTGATAGCTAACGTGTCGTATGTGTGTCATGTATGCGTCCAT
GTCGCCGCCAGAGGAGCTGCTGAGCCGCCGCGCGCCCGCTTTCCAAGATGGCTACCCCTTCGATGATGCC
GCAGTGGTCTTACATGCACATCTCGGGCCAGGACGCCTCGGAGTACCTGAGCCCCGGGCTGGTGCAGTTT
GCCCGCGCCACCGAGACGTACTTCAGCCTGAATAACAAGTTTAGAAACCCCACGGTGGCGCCTACGCACG
ACGTGACCACAGACCGGTCCCAGCGTTTGACGCTGCGGTTCATCCCTGTGGACCGTGAGGATACTGCGTA
CTCGTACAAGGCGCGGTTCACCCTAGCTGTGGGTGATAACCGTGTGCTGGACATGGCTTCCACGTACTTT
GACATCCGCGGCGTGCTGGACAGGGGCCCTACTTTTAAGCCCTACTCTGGCACTGCCTACAACGCCCTGG
CTCCCAAGGGTGCCCCAAATCCTTGCGAATGGGATGAAGCTGCTACTGCTCTTGAAATAAACCTAGAAGA
AGAGGACGATGACAACGAAGACGAAGTAGACGAGCAAGCTGAGCAGCAAAAAACTCACGTATTTGGGCAG
GCGCCTTATTCTGGTATAAATATTACAAAGGAGGGTATTCAAATAGGTGTCGAAGGTCAAACACCTAAAT
ATGCCGATAAAACATTTCAACCTGAACCTCAAATAGGAGAATCTCAGTGGTACGAAACAGAAATTAATCA
TGCAGCTGGGAGAGTCCTAAAAAAGACTACCCCAATGAAACCATGTTACGGTTCATATGCAAAACCCACA
AATGAAAATGGAGGGCAAGGCATTCTTGTAAAGCAACAAAATGGAAAGCTAGAAAGTCAAGTGGAAATGC
AATTTTTCTCAACTACTGAGGCAGCCGCAGGCAATGGTGATAACTTGACTCCTAAAGTGGTATTGTACAG
TGAAGATGTAGATATAGAAACCCCAGACACTCATATTTCTTACATGCCCACTATTAAGGAAGGTAACTCA
CGAGAACTAATGGGCCAACAATCTATGCCCAACAGGCCTAATTACATTGCTTTTAGGGACAATTTTATTG
GTCTAATGTATTACAACAGCACGGGTAATATGGGTGTTCTGGCGGGCCAAGCATCGCAGTTGAATGCTGT
TGTAGATTTGCAAGACAGAAACACAGAGCTTTCATACCAGCTTTTGCTTGATTCCATTGGTGATAGAACC
AGGTACTTTTCTATGTGGAATCAGGCTGTTGACAGCTATGATCCAGATGTTAGAATTATTGAAAATCATG
GAACTGAAGATGAACTTCCAAATTACTGCTTTCCACTGGGAGGTGTGATTAATACAGAGACTCTTACCAA
GGTAAAACCTAAAACAGGTCAGGAAAATGGATGGGAAAAAGATGCTACAGAATTTTCAGATAAAAATGAA
ATAAGAGTTGGAAATAATTTTGCCATGGAAATCAATCTAAATGCCAACCTGTGGAGAAATTTCCTGTACT
CCAACATAGCGCTGTATTTGCCCGACAAGCTAAAGTACAGTCCTTCCAACGTAAAAATTTCTGATAACCC
AAACACCTACGACTACATGAACAAGCGAGTGGTGGCTCCCGGGCTAGTGGACTGCTACATTAACCTTGGA
GCACGCTGGTCCCTTGACTATATGGACAACGTCAACCCATTTAACCACCACCGCAATGCTGGCCTGCGCT
ACCGCTCAATGTTGCTGGGCAATGGTCGCTATGTGCCCTTCCACATCCAGGTGCCTCAGAAGTTCTTTGC
CATTAAAAACCTCCTTCTCCTGCCGGGCTCATACACCTACGAGTGGAACTTCAGGAAGGATGTTAACATG
GTTCTGCAGAGCTCCCTAGGAAATGACCTAAGGGTTGACGGAGCCAGCATTAAGTTTGATAGCATTTGCC
TTTACGCCACCTTCTTCCCCATGGCCCACAACACCGCCTCCACGCTTGAGGCCATGCTTAGAAACGACAC
CAACGACCAGTCCTTTAACGACTATCTC
[453 nt withheld, positions 23619-24071]
CAGCCCATGAGCCGTCAGGTGGTGGATGATACTAAATACAAGGACTACCAACAGGTGGGCATCCTACACC
AACACAACAACTCTGGATTTGTTGGCTACCTTGCCCCCACCATGCGCGAAGGACAGGCCTACCCTGCTAA
CTTCCCCTATCCGCTTATAGGCAAGACCGCAGTTGACAGCATTACCCAGAAAAAGTTTCTTTGCGATCGC
ACCCTTTGGCGCATCCCATTCTCCAGTAACTTTATGTCCATGGGCGCACTCACAGACCTGGGCCAAAACC
TTCTCTACGCCAACTCCGCCCACGCGCTAGACATGACTTTTGAGGTGGATCCCATGGACGAGCCCACCCT
TCTTTATGTTTTGTTTGAAGTCTTTGACGTGGTCCGTGTGCACCAGCCGCACCGCGGCGTCATCGAAACC
GTGTACCTGCGCACGCCCTTCTCGGCCGGCAACGCCACAACATAAAGAAGCAAGCAACATCAACAACAGC
TGCCGCCATGGGCTCCAGTGAGCAGGAACTGAAAGCCATTGTCAAAGATCTTGGTTGTGGGCCATATTTT
TTGGGCACCTATGACAAGCGCTTTCCAGGCTTTGTTTCTCCACACAAGCTCGCCTGCGCCATAGTCAATA
CGGCCGGTCGCGAGACTGGGGGCGTACACTGGATGGCCTTTGCCTGGAACCCGCACTCAAAAACATGCTA
CCTCTTTGAGCCCTTTGGCTTTTCTGACCAGCGACTCAAGCAGGTTTACCAGTTTGAGTACGAGTCACTC
CTGCGCCGTAGCGCCATTGCTTCTTCCCCCGACCGCTGTATAACGCTGGAAAAGTCCACCCAAAGCGTAC
AGGGGCCCAACTCGGCCGCCTGTGGACTATTCTGCTGCATGTTTCTCCACGCCTTTGCCAACTGGCCCCA
AACTCCCATGGATCACAACCCCACCATGAACCTTATTACCGGGGTACCCAACTCCATGCTCAACAGTCCC
CAGGTACAGCCCACCCTGCGTCGCAACCAGGAACAGCTCTACAGCTTCCTGGAGCGCCACTCGCCCTACT
TCCGCAGCCACAGTGCGCAGATTAGGAGCGCCACTTCTTTTTGTCACTTGAAAAACATGTAAAAATAATG
TACTAGAGACACTTTCAATAAAGGCAAATGCTTTTATTTGTACACTCTCGGGTGATTATTTACCCCCACC
CTTGCCGTCTGCGCCGTTTAAAAATCAAAGGGGTTCTGCCGCGCATCGCTATGCGCCACTGGCAGGGACA
CGTTGCGATACTGGTGTTTAGTGCTCCACTTAAACTCAGGCACAACCATCCGCGGCAGCTCGGTGAAGTT
TTCACTCCACAGGCTGCGCACCATCACCAACGCGTTTAGCAGGTCGGGCGCCGATATCTTGAAGTCGCAG
TTGGGGCCTCCGCCCTGCGCGCGCGAGTTGCGATACACAGGGTTGCAGCACTGGAACACTATCAGCGCCG
GGTGGTGCACGCTGGCCAGCACGCTCTTGTCGGAGATCAGATCCGCGTCCAGGTCCTCCGCGTTGCTCAG
GGCGAACGGAGTCAACTTTGGTAGCTGCCTTCCCAAAAAGGGCGCGTGCCCAGGCTTTGAGTTGCACTCG
CACCGTAGTGGCATCAAAAGGTGACCGTGCCCGGTCTGGGCGTTAGGATACAGCGCCTGCATAAAAGCCT
TGATCTGCTTAAAAGCCACCTGAGCCTTTGCGCCTTCAGAGAAGAACATGCCGCAAGACTTGCCGGAAAA
CTGATTGGCCGGACAGGCCGCGTCGTGCACGCAGCACCTTGCGTCGGTGTTGGAGATCTGCACCACATTT
CGGCCCCACCGGTTCTTCACGATCTTGGCCTTGCTAGACTGCTCCTTCAGCGCGCGCTGCCCGTTTTCGC
TCGTCACATCCATTTCAATCACGTGCTCCTTATTTATCATAATGCTTCCGTGTAGACACTTAAGCTCGCC
TTCGATCTCAGCGCAGCGGTGCAGCCACAACGCGCAGCCCGTGGGCTCGTGATGCTTGTAGGTCACCTCT
GCAAACGACTGCAGGTACGCCTGCAGGAATCGCCCCATCATCGTCACAAAGGTCTTGTTGCTGGTGAAGG
TCAGCTGCAACCCGCGGTGCTCCTCGTTCAGCCAGGTCTTGCATACGGCCGCCAGAGCTTCCACTTGGTC
AGGCAGTAGTTTGAAGTTCGCCTTTAGATCGTTATCCACGTGGTACTTGTCCATCAGCGCGCGCGCAGCC
TCCATGCCCTTCTCCCACGCAGACACGATCGGCACACTCAGCGGGTTCATCACCGTAATTTCACTTTCCG
CTTCGCTGGGCTCTTCCTCTTCCTCTTGCGTCCGCATACCACGCGCCACTGGGTCGTCTTCATTCAGCCG
CCGCACTGTGCGCTTACCTCCTTTGCCATGCTTGATTAGCACCGGTGGGTTGCTGAAACCCACCATTTGT
AGCGCCACATCTTCTCTTTCTTCCTCGCTGTCCACGATTACCTCTGGTGATGGCGGGCGCTCGGGCTTGG
GAGAAGGGCGCTTCTTTTTCTTCTTGGGCGCAATGGCCAAATCCGCCGCCGAGGTCGATGGCCGCGGGCT
GGGTGTGCGCGGCACCAGCGCGTCTTGTGATGAGTCTTCCTCGTCCTCGGACTCGATACGCCGCCTCATC
CGCTTTTTTGGGGGCGCCCGGGGAGGCGGCGGCGACGGGGACGGGGACGACACGTCCTCCATGGTTGGGG
GACGTCGCGCCGCACCGCGTCCGCGCTCGGGGGTGGTTTCGCGCTGCTCCTCTTCCCGACTGGCCATTTC
CTTCTCCTATAGGCAGAAAAAGATCATGGAGTCAGTCGAGAAGAAGGACAGCCTAACCGCCCCCTCTGAG
TTCGCCACCACCGCCTCCACCGATGCCGCCAACGCGCCTACCACCTTCCCCGTCGAGGCACCCCCGCTTG
AGGAGGAGGAAGTGATTATCGAGCAGGACCCAGGTTTTGTAAGCGAAGACGACGAGGACCGCTCAGTACC
AACAGAGGATAAAAAGCAAGACCAGGACAACGCAGAGGCAAACGAGGAACAAGTCGGGCGGGGGGACGAA
AGGCATGGCGACTACCTAGATGTGGGAGACGACGTGCTGTTGAAGCATCTGCAGCGCCAGTGCGCCATTA
TCTGCGACGCGTTGCAAGAGCGCAGCGATGTGCCCCTCGCCATAGCGGATGTCAGCCTTGCCTACGAACG
CCACCTATTCTCACCGCGCGTACCCCCCAAACGCCAAGAAAACGGCACATGCGAGCCCAACCCGCGCCTC
AACTTCTACCCCGTATTTGCCGTGCCAGAGGTGCTTGCCACCTATCACATCTTTTTCCAAAACTGCAAGA
TACCCCTATCCTGCCGTGCCAACCGCAGCCGAGCGGACAAGCAGCTGGCCTTGCGGCAGGGCGCTGTCAT
ACCTGATATCGCCTCGCTCAACGAAGTGCCAAAAATCTTTGAGGGTCTTGGACGCGACGAGAAGCGCGCG
GCAAACGCTCTGCAACAGGAAAACAGCGAAAATGAAAGTCACTCTGGAGTGTTGGTGGAACTCGAGGGTG
ACAACGCGCGCCTAGCCGTACTAAAACGCAGCATCGAGGTCACCCACTTTGCCTACCCGGCACTTAACCT
ACCCCCCAAGGTCATGAGCACAGTCATGAGTGAGCTGATCGTGCGCCGTGCGCAGCCCCTGGAGAGGGAT
GCAAATTTGCAAGAACAAACAGAGGAGGGCCTACCCGCAGTTGGCGACGAGCAGCTAGCGCGCTGGCTTC
AAACGCGCGAGCCTGCCGACTTGGAGGAGCGACGCAAACTAATGATGGCCGCAGTGCTCGTTACCGTGGA
GCTTGAGTGCATGCAGCGGTTCTTTGCTGACCCGGAGATGCAGCGCAAGCTAGAGGAAACATTGCACTAC
ACCTTTCGACAGGGCTACGTACGCCAGGCCTGCAAGATCTCCAACGTGGAGCTCTGCAACCTGGTCTCCT
ACCTTGGAATTTTGCACGAAAACCGCCTTGGGCAAAACGTGCTTCATTCCACGCTCAAGGGCGAGGCGCG
CCGCGACTACGTCCGCGACTGCGTTTACTTATTTCTATGCTACACCTGGCAGACGGCCATGGGCGTTTGG
CAGCAGTGCTTGGAGGAGTGCAACCTCAAGGAGCTGCAGAAACTGCTAAAGCAAAACTTGAAGGACCTAT
GGACGGCCTTCAACGAGCGCTCCGTGGCCGCGCACCTGGCGGACATCATTTTCCCCGAACGCCTGCTTAA
AACCCTGCAACAGGGTCTGCCAGACTTCACCAGTCAAAGCATGTTGCAGAACTTTAGGAACTTTATCCTA
GAGCGCTCAGGAATCTTGCCCGCCACCTGCTGTGCACTTCCTAGCGACTTTGTGCCCATTAAGTACCGCG
AATGCCCTCCGCCGCTTTGGGGCCACTGCTACCTTCTGCAGCTAGCCAACTACCTTGCCTACCACTCTGA
CATAATGGAAGACGTGAGCGGTGACGGTCTACTGGAGTGTCACTGTCGCTGCAACCTATGCACCCCGCAC
CGCTCCCTGGTTTGCAATTCGCAGCTGCTTAACGAAAGTCAAATTATCGGTACCTTTGAGCTGCAGGGTC
CCTCGCCTGACGAAAAGTCCGCGGCTCCGGGGTTGAAACTCACTCCGGGGCTGTGGACGTCGGCTTACCT
TCGCAAATTTGTACCTGAGGACTACCACGCCCACGAGATTAGGTTCTACGAAGACCAATCCCGCCCGCCT
AATGCGGAGCTTACCGCCTGCGTCATTACCCAGGGCCACATTCTTGGCCAATTGCAAGCCATCAACAAAG
CCCGCCAAGAGTTTCTGCTACGAAAGGGACGGGGGGTTTACTTGGACCCCCAGTCCGGCGAGGAGCTCAA
CCCAATCCCCCCGCCGCCGCAGCCCTATCAGCAGCAGCCGCGGGCCCTTGCTTCCCAGGATGGCACCCAA
AAAGAAGCTGCAGCTGCCGCCGCCACCCACGGACGAGGAGGAATACTGGGACAGTCAGGCAGAGGAGGTT
TTGGACGAGGAGGAGGAGGACATGATGGAAGACTGGGAGAGCCTAGACGAGGAAGCTTCCGAGGTCGAAG
AGGTGTCAGACGAAACACCGTCACCCTCGGTCGCATTCCCCTCGCCGGCGCCCCAGAAATCGGCAACCGG
TTCCAGCATGGCTACAACCTCCGCTCCTCAGGCGCCGCCGGCACTGCCCGTTCGCCGACCCAACCGTAGA
TGGGACACCACTGGAACCAGGGCCGGTAAGTCCAAGCAGCCGCCGCCGTTAGCCCAAGAGCAACAACAGC
GCCAAGGCTACCGCTCATGGCGCGGGCACAAGAACGCCATAGTTGCTTGCTTGCAAGACTGTGGGGGCAA
CATCTCCTTCGCCCGCCGCTTTCTTCTCTACCATCACGGCGTGGCCTTCCCCCGTAACATCCTGCATTAC
TACCGTCATCTCTACAGCCCATACTGCACCGGCGGCAGCGGCAGCAACAGCAGCGGCCACACAGAAGCAA
AGGCGACCGGATAGCAAGACTCTGACAAAGCCCAAGAAATCCACAGCGGCGGCAGCAGCAGGAGGAGGAG
CGCTGCGTCTGGCGCCCAACGAACCCGTATCGACCCGCGAGCTTAGAAACAGGATTTTTCCCACTCTGTA
TGCTATATTTCAACAGAGCAGGGGCCAAGAACAAGAGCTGAAAATAAAAAACAGGTCTCTGCGATCCCTC
ACCCGCAGCTGCCTGTATCACAAAAGCGAAGATCAGCTTCGGCGCACGCTGGAAGACGCGGAGGCTCTCT
TCAGTAAATACTGCGCGCTGACTCTTAAGGACTAGTTTCGCGCCCTTTCTCAAATTTAAGCGCGAAAACT
ACGTCATCTCCAGCGGCCACACCCGGCGCCAGCACCTGTTGTCAGCGCCATTATGAGCAAGGAAATTCCC
ACGCCCTACATGTGGAGTTACCAGCCACAAATGGGACTTGCGGCTGGAGCTGCCCAAGACTACTCAACCC
GAATAAACTACATGAGCGCGGGACCCCACATGATATCCCGGGTCAACGGAATACGCGCCCACCGAAACCG
AATTCTCCTGGAACAGGCGGCTATTACCACCACACCTCGTAATAACCTTAATCCCCGTAGTTGGCCCGCT
GCCCTGGTGTACCAGGAAAGTCCCGCTCCCACCACTGTGGTACTTCCCAGAGACGCCCAGGCCGAAGTTC
AGATGACTAACTCAGGGGCGCAGCTTGCGGGCGGCTTTCGTCACAGGGTGCGGTCGCCCGGGCAGGGTAT
AACTCACCTGACAATCAGAGGGCGAGGTATTCAGCTCAACGACGAGTCGGTGAGCTCCTCGCTTGGTCTC
CGTCCGGACGGGACATTTCAGATCGGCGGCGCCGGCCGCTCTTCATTCACGCCTCGTCAGGCAATCCTAA
CTCTGCAGACCTCGTCCTCTGAGCCGCGCTCTGGAGGCATTGGAACTCTGCAATTTATTGAGGAGTTTGT
GCCATCGGTCTACTTTAACCCCTTCTCGGGACCTCCCGGCCACTATCCGGATCAATTTATTCCTAACTTT
GACGCGGTAAAGGACTCGGCGGACGGCTACGACTGAATGTTAAGTGGAGAGGCAGAGCAACTGCGCCTGA
AACACCTGGTCCACTGTCGCCGCCACAAGTGCTTTGCCCGCGACTCCGGTGAGTTTTGCTACTTTGAATT
GCCCGAGGATCATATCGAGGGCCCGGCGCACGGCGTCCGGCTTACCGCCCAGGGAGAGCTTGCCCGTAGC
CTGATTCGGGAGTTTACCCAGCGCCCCCTGCTAGTTGAGCGGGACAGGGGACCCTGTGTTCTCACTGTGA
TTTGCAACTGTCCTAACCCTGGATTACATCAAGATCTTTGTTGCCATCTCTGTGCTGAGTATAATAAATA
CAGAAATTAAAATATACTGGGGCTCCTATCGCCATCCTGTAAACGCCACCGTCTTCACCCGCCCAAGCAA
ACCAAGGCGAACCTTACCTGGTACTTTTAACATCTCTCCCTCTGTGATTTACAACAGTTTCAACCCAGAC
GGAGTGAGTCTACGAGAGAACCTCTCCGAGCTCAGCTACTCCATCAGAAAAAACACCACCCTCCTTACCT
GCCGGGAACGTACGAGTGCGTCACCGGCCGCTGCACCACACCTACCGCCTGACCGTAAACCAGACTTTTT
CCGGACAGACCTCAATAACTCTGTTTACCAGAACAGGAGGTGAGCTTAGAAAACCCTTAGGGTATTAGGC
CAAAGGCGCAGCTACTGTGGGGTTTATGAACAATTCAAGCAACTCTACGGGCTATTCTAATTCAGGTTTC
TCTAGAAATGGACGGAATTATTACAGAGCAGCGCCTGCTAGAAAGACGCAGGGCAGCGGCCGAGCAACAG
CGCATGAATCAAGAGCTCCAAGACATGGTTAACTTGCACCAGTGCAAAAGGGGTATCTTTTGTCTGGTAA
AGCAGGCCAAAGTCACCTACGACAGTAATACCACCGGACACCGCCTTAGCTACAAGTTGCCAACCAAGCG
TCAGAAATTGGTGGTCATGGTGGGAGAAAAGCCCATTACCATAACTCAGCACTCGGTAGAAACCGAAGGC
TGCATTCACTCACCTTGTCAAGGACCTGAGGATCTCTGCACCCTTATTAAGACCCTGTGCGGTCTCAAAG
ATCTTATTCCCTTTAACTAATAAAAAAAAATAATAAAGCATCACTTACTTAAAATCAGTTAGCAAATTTC
TGTCCAGTTTATTCAGCAGCACCTCCTTGCCCTCCTCCCAGCTCTGGTATTGCAGCTTCCTCCTGGCTGC
AAACTTTCTCCACAATCTAAATGGAATGTCAGTTTCCTCCTGTTCCTGTCCATCCGCACCCACTATCTTC
ATGTTGTTGCAGATGAAGCGCGCAAGACCGTCTGAAGATACCTTCAACCCCGTGTATCCATATGACACGG
AAACCGGTCCTCCAACTGTGCCTTTTCTTACTCCTCCCTTTGTATCCCCCAATGGGTTTCAAGAGAGTCC
CCCTGGGGTACTCTCTTTGCGCCTATCCGAACCTCTAGTTACCTCCAATGGCATGCTTGCGCTCAAAATG
GGCAACGGCCTCTCTCTGGACGAGGCCGGCAACCTTACCTCCCAAAATGTAACCACTGTGAGCCCACCTC
TCAAAAAAACCAAGTCAAACATAAACCTGGAAATATCTGCACCCCTCACAGTTACCTCAGAAGCCCTAAC
TGTGGCTGCCGCCGCACCTCTAATGGTCGCGGGCAACACACTCACCATGCAATCACAGGCCCCGCTAACC
GTGCACGACTCCAAACTTAGCATTGCCACCCAAGGACCCCTCACAGTGTCAGAAGGAAAGCTAGCCCTGC
AAACATCAGGCCCCCTCACCACCACCGATAGCAGTACCCTTACTATCACTGCCTCACCCCCTCTAACTAC
TGCCACTGGTAGCTTGGGCATTGACTTGAAAGAGCCCATTTATACACAAAATGGAAAACTAGGACTAAAG
TACGGGGCTCCTTTGCATGTAACAGACGACCTAAACACTTTGACCGTAGCAACTGGTCCAGGTGTGACTA
TTAATAATACTTCCTTGCAAACTAAAGTTACTGGAGCCTTGGGTTTTGATTCACAAGGCAATATGCAACT
TAATGTAGCAGGAGGACTAAGGATTGATTCTCAAAACAGACGCCTTATACTTGATGTTAGTTATCCGTTT
GATGCTCAAAACCAACTAAATCTAAGACTAGGACAGGGCCCTCTTTTTATAAACTCAGCCCACAACTTGG
ATATTAACTACAACAAAGGCCTTTACTTGTTTACAGCTTCAAACAATTCCAAAAAGCTTGAGGTTAACCT
AAGCACTGCCAAGGGGTTGATGTTTGACGCTACAGCCATAGCCATTAATGCAGGAGATGGGCTTGAATTT
GGTTCACCTAATGCACCAAACACAAATCCCCTCAAAACAAAAATTGGCCATGGCCTAGAATTTGATTCAA
ACAAGGCTATGGTTCCTAAACTAGGAACTGGCCTTAGTTTTGACAGCACAGGTGCCATTACAGTAGGAAA
CAAAAATAATGATAAGCTAACTTTGTGGACCACACCAGCTCCATCTCCTAACTGTAGACTAAATGCAGAG
AAAGATGCTAAACTCACTTTGGTCTTAACAAAATGTGGCAGTCAAATACTTGCTACAGTTTCAGTTTTGG
CTGTTAAAGGCAGTTTGGCTCCAATATCTGGAACAGTTCAAAGTGCTCATCTTATTATAAGATTTGACGA
AAATGGAGTGCTACTAAACAATTCCTTCCTGGACCCAGAATATTGGAACTTTAGAAATGGAGATCTTACT
GAAGGCACAGCCTATACAAACGCTGTTGGATTTATGCCTAACCTATCAGCTTATCCAAAATCTCACGGTA
AAACTGCCAAAAGTAACATTGTCAGTCAAGTTTACTTAAACGGAGACAAAACTAAACCTGTAACACTAAC
CATTACACTAAACGGTACACAGGAAACAGGAGACACAACTCCAAGTGCATACTCTATGTCATTTTCATGG
GACTGGTCTGGCCACAACTACATTAATGAAATATTTGCCACATCCTCTTACACTTTTTCATACATTGCCC
AAGAATAAAGAATCGTTTGTGTTATGTTTCAACGTGTTTATTTTTCAATTGCAGAAAATTTCGAATCATT
TTTCATTCAGTAGTATAGCCCCACCACCACATAGCTTATACAGATCACCGTACCTTAATCAAACTCACAG
AACCCTAGTATTCAACCTGCCACCTCCCTCCCAACACACAGAGTACACAGTCCTTTCTCCCCGGCTGGCC
TTAAAAAGCATCATATCATGGGTAACAGACATATTCTTAGGTGTTATATTCCACACGGTTTCCTGTCGAG
CCAAACGCTCATCAGTGATATTAATAAACTCCCCGGGCAGCTCACTTAAGTTCATGTCGCTGTCCAGCTG
CTGAGCCACAGGCTGCTGTCCAACTTGCGGTTGCTTAACGGGCGGCGAAGGAGAAGTCCACGCCTACATG
GGGGTAGAGTCATAATCGTGCATCAGGATAGGGCGGTGGTGCTGCAGCAGCGCGCGAATAAACTGCTGCC
GCCGCCGCTCCGTCCTGCAGGAATACAACATGGCAGTGGTCTCCTCAGCGATGATTCGCACCGCCCGCAG
CATAAGGCGCCTTGTCCTCCGGGCACAGCAGCGCACCCTGATCTCACTTAAATCAGCACAGTAACTGCAG
CACAGCACCACAATATTGTTCAAAATCCCACAGTGCAAGGCGCTGTATCCAAAGCTCATGGCGGGGACCA
CAGAACCCACGTGGCCATCATACCACAAGCGCAGGTAGATTAAGTGGCGACCCCTCATAAACACGCTGGA
CATAAACATTACCTCTTTTGGCATGTTGTAATTCACCACCTCCCGGTACCATATAAACCTCTGATTAAAC
ATGGCGCCATCCACCACCATCCTAAACCAGCTGGCCAAAACCTGCCCGCCGGCTATACACTGCAGGGAAC
CGGGACTGGAACAATGACAGTGGAGAGCCCAGGACTCGTAACCATGGATCATCATGCTCGTCATGATATC
AATGTTGGCACAACACAGGCACACGTGCATACACTTCCTCAGGATTACAAGCTCCTCCCGCGTTAGAACC
ATATCCCAGGGAACAACCCATTCCTGAATCAGCGTAAATCCCACACTGCAGGGAAGACCTCGCACGTAAC
TCACGTTGTGCATTGTCAAAGTGTTACATTCGGGCAGCAGCGGATGATCCTCCAGTATGGTAGCGCGGGT
TTCTGTCTCAAAAGGAGGTAGACGATCCCTACTGTACGGAGTGCGCCGAGACAACCGAGATCGTGTTGGT
CGTAGTGTCATGCCAAATGGAACGCCGGACGTAGTCATATTTCCTGAAGCAAAACCAGGTGCGGGCGTGA
CAAACAGATCTGCGTCTCCGGTCTCGCCGCTTAGATCGCTCTGTGTAGTAGTTGTAGTATATCCACTCTC
TCAAAGCATCCAGGCGCCCCCTGGCTTCGGGTTCTATGTAAACTCCTTCATGCGCCGCTGCCCTGATAAC
ATCCACCACCGCAGAATAAGCCACACCCAGCCAACCTACACATTCGTTCTGCGAGTCACACACGGGAGGA
GCGGGAAGAGCTGGAAGAACCATGTTTTTTTTTTTATTCCAAAAGATTATCCAAAACCTCAAAATGAAGA
TCTATTAAGTGAACGCGCTCCCCTCCGGTGGCGTGGTCAAACTCTACAGCCAAAGAACAGATAATGGCAT
TTGTAAGATGTTGCACAATGGCTTCCAAAAGGCAAACGGCCCTCACGTCCAAGTGGACGTAAAGGCTAAA
CCCTTCAGGGTGAATCTCCTCTATAAACATTCCAGCACCTTCAACCATGCCCAAATAATTCTCATCTCGC
CACCTTCTCAATATATCTCTAAGCAAATCCCGAATATTAAGTCCGGCCATTGTAAAAATCTGCTCCAGAG
CGCCCTCCACCTTCAGCCTCAAGCAGCGAATCATGATTGCAAAAATTCAGGTTCCTCACAGACCTGTATA
AGATTCAAAAGCGGAACATTAACAAAAATACCGCGATCCCGTAGGTCCCTTCGCAGGGCCAGCTGAACAT
AATCGTGCAGGTCTGCACGGACCAGCGCGGCCACTTCCCCGCCAGGAACCATGACAAAAGAACCCACACT
GATTATGACACGCATACTCGGAGCTATGCTAACCAGCGTAGCCCCGATGTAAGCTTGTTGCATGGGCGGC
GATATAAAATGCAAGGTGCTGCTCAAAAAATCAGGCAAAGCCTCGCGCAAAAAAGAAAGCACATCGTAGT
CATGCTCATGCAGATAAAGGCAGGTAAGCTCCGGAACCACCACAGAAAAAGACACCATTTTTCTCTCAAA
CATGTCTGCGGGTTTCTGCATAAACACAAAATAAAATAACAAAAAAACATTTAAACATTAGAAGCCTGTC
TTACAACAGGAAAAACAACCCTTATAAGCATAAGACGGACTACGGCCATGCCGGCGTGACCGTAAAAAAA
CTGGTCACCGTGATTAAAAAGCACCACCGACAGCTCCTCGGTCATGTCCGGAGTCATAATGTAAGACTCG
GTAAACACATCAGGTTGATTCACATCGGTCAGTGCTAAAAAGCGACCGAAATAGCCCGGGGGAATACATA
CCCGCAGGCGTAGAGACAACATTACAGCCCCCATAGGAGGTATAACAAAATTAATAGGAGAGAAAAACAC
ATAAACACCTGAAAAACCCTCCTGCCTAGGCAAAATAGCACCCTCCCGCTCCAGAACAACATACAGCGCT
TCCACAGCGGCAGCCATAACAGTCAGCCTTACCAGTAAAAAAGAAAACCTATTAAAAAAACACCACTCGA
CACGGCACCAGCTCAATCAGTCACAGTGTAAAAAAGGGCCAAGTGCAGAGCGAGTATATATAGGACTAAA
AAATGACGTAACGGTTAAAGTCCACAAAAAACACCCAGAAAACCGCACGCGAACCTACGCCCAGAAACGA
AAGCCAAAAAACCCACAACTTCCTCAAATCGTCACTTCCGTTTTCCCACGTTACGTCACTTCCCATTTTA
AGAAAACTACAATTCCCAACACATACAAGTTACTCCGCCCTAAAACCTACGTCACCCGCCCCGTTCCCAC
GCCCCGCGCCACGTCACAAACTCCACCCCCTCATTATCATATTGGCTTCAATCCAAAATAAGGTATATTA
TTGATGATGTTAATTAATTTAAATCCGCATGCGATATCGAGCTCTCCCGGGAATTCGGATCTGCGACGCG
AGGCTGGATGGCCTTCCCCATTATGATTCTTCTCGCTTCCGGCGGCATCGGGATGCCCGCGTTGCAGGCC
ATGCTGTCCAGGCAGGTAGATGACGACCATCAGGGACAGCTTCAAGGCCAGCAAAAGGCCAGGAACCGTA
AAAAGGCCGCGTTGCTGGCGTTTTTCCATAGGCTCCGCCCCCCTGACGAGCATCACAAAAATCGACGCTC
AAGTCAGAGGTGGCGAAACCCGACAGGACTATAAAGATACCAGGCGTTTCCCCCTGGAAGCTCCCTCGTG
CGCTCTCCTGTTCCGACCCTGCCGCTTACCGGATACCTGTCCGCCTTTCTCCCTTCGGGAAGCGTGGCGC
TTTCTCATAGCTCACGCTGTAGGTATCTCAGTTCGGTGTAGGTCGTTCGCTCCAAGCTGGGCTGTGTGCA
CGAACCCCCCGTTCAGCCCGACCGCTGCGCCTTATCCGGTAACTATCGTCTTGAGTCCAACCCGGTAAGA
CACGACTTATCGCCACTGGCAGCAGCCACTGGTAACAGGATTAGCAGAGCGAGGTATGTAGGCGGTGCTA
CAGAGTTCTTGAAGTGGTGGCCTAACTACGGCTACACTAGAAGGACAGTATTTGGTATCTGCGCTCTGCT
GAAGCCAGTTACCTTCGGAAAAAGAGTTGGTAGCTCTTGATCCGGCAAACAAACCACCGCTGGTAGCGGT
GGTTTTTTTGTTTGCAAGCAGCAGATTACGCGCAGAAAAAAAGGATCTCAAGAAGATCCTTTGATCTTTT
CTACGGGGTCTGACGCTCAGTGGAACGAAAACTCACGTTAAGGGATTTTGGTCATGAGATTATCAAAAAG
GATCTTCACCTAGATCCTTTTAAATCAATCTAAAGTATATATGAGTAAACTTGGTCTGACAGTTACCAAT
GCTTAATCAGTGAGGCACCTATCTCAGCGATCTGTCTATTTCGTTCATCCATAGTTGCCTGACTCCCCGT
CGTGTAGATAACTACGATACGGGAGGGCTTACCATCTGGCCCCAGTGCTGCAATGATACCGCGAGACCCA
CGCTCACCGGCTCCAGATTTATCAGCAATAAACCAGCCAGCCGGAAGGGCCGAGCGCAGAAGTGGTCCTG
CAACTTTATCCGCCTCCATCCAGTCTATTAATTGTTGCCGGGAAGCTAGAGTAAGTAGTTCGCCAGTTAA
TAGTTTGCGCAACGTTGTTGCCATTGCTACAGGCATCGTGGTGTCACGCTCGTCGTTTGGTATGGCTTCA
TTCAGCTCCGGTTCCCAACGATCAAGGCGAGTTACATGATCCCCCATGTTGTGCAAAAAAGCGGTTAGCT
CCTTCGGTCCTCCGATCGTTGTCAGAAGTAAGTTGGCCGCAGTGTTATCACTCATGGTTATGGCAGCACT
GCATAATTCTCTTACTGTCATGCCATCCGTAAGATGCTTTTCTGTGACTGGTGAGTACTCAACCAAGTCA
TTCTGAGAATAGTGTATGCGGCGACCGAGTTGCTCTTGCCCGGCGTCAACACGGGATAATACCGCGCCAC
ATAGCAGAACTTTAAAAGTGCTCATCATTGGAAAACGTTCTTCGGGGCGAAAACTCTCAAGGATCTTACC
GCTGTTGAGATCCAGTTCGATGTAACCCACTCGTGCACCCAACTGATCTTCAGCATCTTTTACTTTCACC
AGCGTTTCTGGGTGAGCAAAAACAGGAAGGCAAAATGCCGCAAAAAAGGGAATAAGGGCGACACGGAAAT
GTTGAATACTCATACTCTTCCTTTTTCAATATTATTGAAGCATTTATCAGGGTTATTGTCTCATGAGCGG
ATACATATTTGAATGTATTTAGAAAAATAAACAAATAGGGGTTCCGCGCACATTTCCCCGAAAAGTGCCA
CCTGACGTCTAAGAAACCATTATTATCATGACATTAACCTATAAAAATAGGCGTATCACGAGGCCCTTTC
GTCTTCAAGAATTGGATCCGAATTCCCGGGAGAGCTCGATATCGCATGCGGATTTAAATTAA
Features (pLannotate 1.2.2; 48 found; start..end, strand, type, name):
      5..107     +  repeat_region  ITR: inverted terminal repeat of human adenovirus serotype 5 inverted
    195..345     +  misc_signal    Ad5 Ψ: packaging signal for adenovirus serotype 5
    528..580     -  misc_feature   bom (fragment): basis of mobility region from pBR322
    735..1114    +  enhancer       CMV enhancer: human cytomegalovirus immediate early enhancer
   1115..1318    +  promoter       CMV promoter: human cytomegalovirus (CMV) immediate early promoter
   1314..1347    +  LTR            5' LTR (truncated) (fragment): truncated 5' long terminal repeat (LTR) from HIV-1
   1363..1381    +  promoter       T7 promoter: promoter for bacteriophage T7 RNA polymerase
   1411..1435    +  protein_bind   attB1: mutant version of attB; recombination site for the Gateway® BP reaction BP Clonase™
   1492..2205    +  CDS            W1C: W1C is a basic (constitutively fluorescent) cyan fluorescent protein published in 1998, derived from Aequorea victoria.
   2176..4377    +  CDS            RAPGEF3 (fragment): RPGF3_HUMAN - Also known as CGEF1, EPAC, EPAC1. Experimental evidence at protein level: Swiss-Prot protein existence level 1. Guanine nucleotide exchange factor (GEF) for RAP1A and RAP2A small GTPases that is activated by binding cAMP. Through simultaneous binding of PDE3B to RAPGEF3 and PIK3R6 is assembled in a signaling complex in which it activates the PI3K gamma complex and which is involved in angiogenesis. Plays a role in the modulation of the cAMP- induced dynamic control of endothelial barrier function through a pathway that is independent on Rho-mediated signaling. Required for the ac
   4390..5124    +  CDS            cp173Venus: circularly permuted form of the Venus yellow fluorescent protein (Nagai et al., 2004) efficient FRET acceptor for CFP
   5182..5898    +  CDS            Venus: Venus is a basic (constitutively fluorescent) yellow fluorescent protein published in 2002, derived from Aequorea victoria. It is reported to be a rapidly-maturing weak dimer with moderate acid sensitivity.
   5940..5964    -  protein_bind   attB2: mutant version of attB; recombination site for the Gateway® BP reaction BP Clonase™
   5990..6031    +  CDS            V5 tag: epitope tag from simian virus 5
   6115..6163    +  polyA_signal   HSV TK poly(A) signal: herpes simplex virus thymidine kinase polyadenylation signal (Cole and Stacy, 1985)
   6445..6864    +  CDS            IX: CAP9_ADE05 - Experimental evidence at protein level: Swiss-Prot protein existence level 1. Structural component of the virion that acts as a cement protein on the capsid exterior and forms triskelion structures consisting of three molecules that stabilize three hexon trimers at the center of each icosahedral facet and fixes the peripentonal hexons. Dispensable for assembly. During virus entry, recruits the anterograde motor kinesin-1 to the capsid docked at the nuclear pore complex thereby subjecting the docked capsid to a pulling force. The resulting tension leads to capsid disruption, disper
   6951..8180    -  CDS            IVa2 (fragment): PKG1_ADEM1 - Protein inferred from homology: Swiss-Prot protein existence level 3. Component of the packaging machinery which encapsidates the viral DNA into preformed capsids and transcriptional activator of the viral major late promoter (MLP). Binds, along with packaging proteins 2 and 3, to the specific packaging sequence on the left end of viral genomic DNA and displays ATPase activity thereby providing the power stroke of the packaging machinery. The activity of packaging protein IVa2 is stimulated by protein 33K which acts as a terminase. May be the protein that pumps DNA into the capsid
   8036..11203   -  CDS            POL: DPOL_ADE05 - Experimental evidence at protein level: Swiss-Prot protein existence level 1. Eukaryotic-type DNA polymerase involved in viral genomic replication. DNA synthesis is protein primed, and acts in a strand displacement replication. Assembles in complex with viral pTP, DBP, host NFIA and host POU2F1/OCT1 on viral origin of replication. The polymerase covalently transfers dCMP onto pTP, thereby initiating complementary strand synthesis. From Human adenovirus C serotype 5 (HAdV-5) (Human adenovirus 5).
  11422..13425   -  CDS            PTP: TERM_ADE05 - Experimental evidence at protein level: Swiss-Prot protein existence level 1. Protein covalently bound to the viral DNA that acts as a primer for viral genomic replication by DNA strand displacement. Assembles on the viral origin of replication in an initiation complex with viral polymerase, DBP, host NFIA and host POU2F1/OCT1. During initiation, the polymerase covalently couples the first dCTP with Ser- 580 of pTP. The terminal protein stimulates the template activity over 20 fold compared to protein-free templates. Neo-synthesized viral genomes are linked to two preterminal prot
  13456..13612   +  ncRNA          VA: Accession: RF00102 - VA RNA
  13711..13868   +  ncRNA          VA: Accession: RF00102 - VA RNA
  13886..15130   +  CDS            L1: PKG3_ADE05 - Experimental evidence at protein level: Swiss-Prot protein existence level 1. Involved in viral genome packaging through its interaction with packaging proteins 1 and 2. After proteolytic cleavage by adenovirus protease, L1 52/55k protein is removed from the capsid during viral maturation. From Human adenovirus C serotype 5 (HAdV-5) (Human adenovirus 5).
  15154..16908   +  CDS            CAP3_ADE05: Experimental evidence at protein level: Swiss-Prot protein existence level 1. Structural component of the virion that acts as a cement protein on the capsid exterior and which mediates the interactions between the hexons, including the peripentonal hexons, and reaches all the way to the penton vertices. Two hexon linking proteins IIIa, one from each facet, stabilize the unique edge interface between a pair of facets. As the virus enters the host cell, hexon linking proteins IIIa are shed concomitant with virion acidification in the endosome. During virus assembly, seems to play a role in the s
  16993..18705   +  CDS            L2: CAPSP_ADE05 - Experimental evidence at protein level: Swiss-Prot protein existence level 1. Major capsid protein that self-associates to form penton base pentamers, each in the shape of a pentagon, situated at the 12 vertices of the pseudo T=25 capsid. Involved in virus secondary attachment to host cell after initial attachment by the fiber protein. Binds host integrin heterodimer ITGAV-ITGB5 (alphaV-beta5) thereby triggering clathrin-mediated endocytosis of virions. Mediates initial virus attachment to CXADR-negative cells. Binding to integrins ITGAV-ITGB5 also seems to induce macropinocytosi
  18715..19308   +  CDS            L2: NP_ADE02 - Experimental evidence at protein level: Swiss-Prot protein existence level 1. Plays a role in the inhibition of host immune response within the nucleus. Interacts with cellular nucleosomes and immobilizes the host immune danger signal HMGB1 on chromatin. In turn, prevents HMGB1 release out of the cell and thus decreases inflammation. Plays also a role in the wrapping and condensation of the viral DNA. May also promote viral genome import into the nucleus. From Human adenovirus C serotype 2 (HAdV-2) (Human adenovirus 2).
  19381..20484   +  CDS            L2: CORE5_ADE05 - Experimental evidence at protein level: Swiss-Prot protein existence level 1. Associates loosely with the viral DNA to form an outer shell around the nucleoprotein-DNA complex and links it with the capsid by binding the endosome lysis protein. Dissociates from the viral genome during entry. Might be involved in nuclear capsid assembly of the viral particles through its association with NPM1/nucleophosmin. From Human adenovirus C serotype 5 (HAdV-5) (Human adenovirus 5).
  20515..20754   +  CDS            COR10_ADE02: Experimental evidence at protein level: Swiss-Prot protein existence level 1. [Pre-core protein X]: Interacts with the viral DNA and aids in tightly condensing it within the capsid. Cleavage of pre-core protein X may serve to partially relax this structure within the mature virion prior to its entry into the nucleus. From Human adenovirus C serotype 2 (HAdV-2) (Human adenovirus 2).
  20840..21589   +  CDS            L3: CAP6_ADE05 - Experimental evidence at protein level: Swiss-Prot protein existence level 1. [Protease cofactor]: Cofactor that activates the viral protease. Binds to viral protease in a 1:1 ratio. From Human adenovirus C serotype 5 (HAdV-5) (Human adenovirus 5).
  21678..24533   +  CDS            L3 (sequence partly withheld): CAPSH_ADE05 - Experimental evidence at protein level: Swiss-Prot protein existence level 1. Major capsid protein that self-associates to form 240 hexon trimers, each in the shape of a hexagon, building most of the pseudo T=25 capsid. Assembled into trimeric units with the help of the chaperone shutoff protein. Transported by pre-protein VI to the nucleus where it associates with other structural proteins to form an empty capsid. Might be involved, through its interaction with host dyneins, in the intracellular microtubule-dependent transport of incoming viral capsid to the nucleus. From Human
  24569..25180   +  CDS            L3: PRO_ADE05 - Experimental evidence at transcript level: Swiss-Prot protein existence level 2. Cleaves viral precursor proteins (pTP, pIIIa, pVI, pVII, pVIII, and pX) inside newly assembled particles giving rise to mature virions. Protease complexed to its cofactor slides along the viral DNA to specifically locate and cleave the viral precursors. Mature virions have a weakened organization compared to the unmature virions, thereby facilitating subsequent uncoating. Without maturation, the particle lacks infectivity and is unable to uncoat. Late in adenovirus infection, in the cytoplasm, may part
  25282..26868   -  CDS            DBP: DNB2_ADE05 - Experimental evidence at protein level: Swiss-Prot protein existence level 1. Plays a role in the elongation phase of viral strand displacement replication by unwinding the template in an ATP- independent fashion, employing its capacity to form multimers. Also enhances the rate of initiation. Released from template upon second strand synthesis. Assembles in complex with viral pTP, viral pol, host NFIA and host POU2F1/OCT1 on viral origin of replication. Covers the whole ssDNA genome during synthesis. The complementary strand synthesis induces its relese from DNA template. May inhi
  26897..29317   +  CDS            L4: SHUT_ADE05 - Experimental evidence at protein level: Swiss-Prot protein existence level 1. Protein that inhibits host translation while promoting late viral translation by ribosome shunting. Blocks host cap-dependent translation by binding to eIF4G, displacing MKNK1 from cap initiation complexes and preventing EIF4E phosphorylation. Binds to the tripartite leader sequence of viral late mRNAs and recruits host eIF4G, PABPC1/poly-A binding protein and 40S ribosomes subunits on viral mRNAs, allowing ribosome shunting and efficient translation of late viral mRNAs even though conventional translati
  29530..29913   +  CDS            SF33K_ADE02 (fragment): Experimental evidence at protein level: Swiss-Prot protein existence level 1. Probably functions as the small terminase that is part of the molecular motor that translocates genomic DNA in empty capsid during DNA packaging. This motor is located at a unique vertex and comprises at least the IVa2 ATPase, the small terminase 33K and probably a portal. Forms a ring-like structure of about 17 nm in which genomic DNA is translocated into the capsid. Stimulates IVa2 ATPase activity in the presence of the viral genome. Once the DNA is packaged, the terminase detaches: the 33K protein is present in th
  30004..30684   +  CDS            L4: CAP8_ADE02 - Experimental evidence at protein level: Swiss-Prot protein existence level 1. [Hexon-linking protein-C]: Structural component of the virion that acts as a cement protein on the capsid interior and which glue the peripentonal hexons and group-of-nine hexons together. From Human adenovirus C serotype 2 (HAdV-2) (Human adenovirus 2).
  30688..31008   +  CDS            E312_ADE02: Experimental evidence at protein level: Swiss-Prot protein existence level 1. From Human adenovirus C serotype 2 (HAdV-2) (Human adenovirus 2).
  31423..31788   +  CDS            E3145_ADE02: Experimental evidence at protein level: Swiss-Prot protein existence level 1. May prevent Nf-kappaB activation by immune signals like Tumor necrosis factor, presumably by inhibiting NFKB1 dimer DNA-binding. May act directly at the TNF receptor to inhibit signaling. From Human adenovirus C serotype 2 (HAdV-2) (Human adenovirus 2).
  31819..31983   -  CDS            UXP_ADE05 (fragment): Experimental evidence at transcript level: Swiss-Prot protein existence level 2. Might play a role in viral replication since it is associated with viral replication centers. Seems to have an effect on DBP localization. From Human adenovirus C serotype 5 (HAdV-5) (Human adenovirus 5).
  31994..33736   +  CDS            SPIKE_ADE05: Experimental evidence at protein level: Swiss-Prot protein existence level 1. Forms spikes that protrude from each vertex of the icosahedral capsid. Interacts with host coxsackievirus and adenovirus receptor CXADR located at the cell tight junctions to provide virion initial attachment to target cell. The fiber protein binds to CXADR with a higher affinity than CXADR binds to itself, thereby blocking the cell-cell adhesion function of CXADR dimers and leading to local disruption of the tight junction. Fiber protein present on neo- synthesized particles may thus disrupt the junctional integrity
  33869..33946   -  CDS            E417_ADE03: Protein predicted: Swiss-Prot protein existence level 4. From Human adenovirus B serotype 3 (HAdV-3) (Human adenovirus 3).
  34148..35029   -  CDS            E434_ADE02: Experimental evidence at protein level: Swiss-Prot protein existence level 1. Plays a major role to prevent cellular inhibition of viral genome replication by nuclear bodies. Assembles an SCF-like E3 ubiquitin ligase complex based on the cellular proteins ELOB, ELOC, CUL5 and RBX1, in cooperation with viral E1B-55K. This viral RING-type ligase ubiquitinates cellular substrates prior to proteasomal degradation: p53/TP53, LIG4, MRE11-RAD50-NBS1 (MRN) complex, ITGA3, DAXX and BLM. From Human adenovirus C serotype 2 (HAdV-2) (Human adenovirus 2).
  35308..35655   -  CDS            E411_ADE05: Experimental evidence at protein level: Swiss-Prot protein existence level 1. From Human adenovirus C serotype 5 (HAdV-5) (Human adenovirus 5).
  35655..36044   -  CDS            E4RF2_ADE02: Protein predicted: Swiss-Prot protein existence level 4. From Human adenovirus C serotype 2 (HAdV-2) (Human adenovirus 2).
  36095..36478   -  CDS            E4RF1_ADE02: Experimental evidence at protein level: Swiss-Prot protein existence level 1. May modulate tight-junctions functions of infected cells through interactions with PDZ proteins. E4 ORF1 has ben show for Adenovirus 9 to interact with protein involved in tight junction regulation. May play a role in mTOR activation by activating PI3- kinase, thus overriding cellular checkpoint for translation. From Human adenovirus C serotype 2 (HAdV-2) (Human adenovirus 2).
  36788..36890   -  repeat_region  ITR: inverted terminal repeat of human adenovirus serotype 5 inverted
  36944..37068   +  CDS            TcR (fragment): tetracycline efflux protein; tet; confers resistance to tetracycline
  37114..37702   -  rep_origin     ori: high-copy-number ColE1/pMB1/pBR322/pUC origin of replication
  37854..38714   -  CDS            AmpR: β-lactamase; bla; confers resistance to ampicillin, carbenicillin, and related antibiotics
  38715..38819   -  promoter       AmpR promoter: bla
