[The description below was written by a language model from this plasmid's Addgene catalogue record and pLannotate feature annotations shown in this document.]
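Description:
Epac-S-H171 is an adenoviral expression construct of about 39 kb that carries a FRET biosensor for cAMP in a human adenovirus serotype 5 genome (backbone recorded as pAdeno). The viral portion is bounded by Ad5 inverted terminal repeats, with the Ψ packaging signal next to the left ITR. The annotated viral genes include those for the DNA polymerase, preterminal protein, DNA-binding protein, VA RNAs, late capsid proteins (hexon, penton base, fiber), some E3 reading frames and E4. No E1 genes are annotated: the expression cassette sits between Ψ and the protein IX gene, where E1 lies in the native genome. This is the usual arrangement for E1-replaced vectors that need a complementing cell line to produce virus, although the record does not state it. Outside the ITRs, a high-copy ColE1/pUC-type origin and an ampicillin resistance gene support propagation and selection in E. coli.

The sensor was inserted by Gateway cloning and lies between attB1 and attB2 sites. It is driven by the CMV enhancer and promoter and followed by an HSV TK polyadenylation signal. A V5 tag sequence lies beyond attB2, but the record does not say whether it is translated with the sensor. The sensor is a single fusion protein. A truncated mTurquoise2 cyan donor (labelled by the annotation tool as a related CFP variant) is joined to human EPAC1 (RAPGEF3), which is followed by a tandem acceptor of cp173Venus and Venus. The EPAC1 moiety lacks its DEP domain, is catalytically inactivated by T781A and F782A, and carries Q270E to raise its affinity for cAMP. Fluctuations in cAMP are read out as changes in FRET between donor and acceptors, allowing real-time monitoring in living cells. The adenoviral format allows delivery by infection of mammalian cells.
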