Addgene plasmid #170353: Epac-S-H171
Purpose: mTurq2Del_EPACdDEPCD_Q270E_cp173Ven(ST)_Ven(ST) biosensor to measure realtime changes in FRET reflecting fluctuations in cAMP levels in living cells.
Depositing lab: Kees Jalink. Depositing organization: Netherlands Cancer Institute. Publication: Fourth-generation epac-based FRET sensors for cAMP feature exceptional brightness, photostability and dynamic range: characterization of dedicated sensors for FLIM, for ratiometry and with high affinity. Klarenbeek J, Goedhart J, van Batenburg A, Groenewald D, Jalink K. PLoS One. 2015 Apr 14;10(4):e0122513. doi: 10.1371/journal.pone.0122513. eCollection 2015. PubMed 25875503.
Backbone
  Vector backbone: pAdeno
  Backbone size w/o insert (bp): 36000
  Vector type: Mammalian Expression, Adenoviral
Growth in bacteria
  Bacterial resistance: Ampicillin, 100 μg/mL
  Growth temperature: 37°C
  Growth strain: NEB Stable
  Copy number: Unknown
Gene/Insert
  Gene/Insert name: mTurq2Del_EPACdDEPCD_Q270E_cp173Ven(ST)_Ven(ST)
  Species: H. sapiens (human)
  Mutation: Deletion of DEP domain, Catalytically dead T781A & F782A, increased affinity for cAMP Q270E
  Entrez Gene: RAPGEF3 (a.k.a. CAMP-GEFI, EPAC, EPAC1, HSU79275, bcm910)
  Promoter: CMV
  Cloning method: Gateway Cloning
  Sequencing primers: 5′ Unknown
Terms and licenses: Academic/Nonprofit Terms; Industry Terms: Not Available to Industry
How to cite: Epac-S-H171 was a gift from Kees Jalink (Addgene plasmid # 170353 ; http://n2t.net/addgene:170353 ; RRID:Addgene_170353)
